# Supplementary material for: Spermatogenic context controls outcomes of engineered sex distortion in malaria mosquitoes
Source: bioRxiv preprint, doi:10.64898/2026.03.29.715086, version 1 (2026-03-31)
Supplement: Supplementary Files [file 715086_file03.zip › Supplementary File 1 - Lamdan et al 2026 - plasmids.gb]

LOCUS       gRNA_739                8130 bp    DNA     circular UNA 26-MAR-2026
DEFINITION  [CAM] - piBac::attB + dActin5C>GFP|SV40 + U6>739).
ACCESSION   urn.local...2y-kf5tiq0
VERSION     urn.local...2y-kf5tiq0
KEYWORDS    .
SOURCE      
  ORGANISM  .
FEATURES             Location/Qualifiers
     regulatory      complement(1..1835)
                     /note="Geneious type: promoter"
                     /standard_name="dActin5C"
     protein_bind    2683..2752
                     /standard_name="attB"
     misc_binding    2754..3454
     misc_feature    complement(4196..4868)
                     /standard_name="Ori"
     CDS             complement(4966..5625)
                     /standard_name="Chloramphenicol-R"
     misc_binding    complement(6017..6843)
     misc_feature    6869..7011
                     /note="Geneious type: promoter uukaryotic"
                     /standard_name="U6 Promoter"
     misc_feature    7012..7031
                     /standard_name="739-1"
     misc_RNA        7032..7108
                     /standard_name="gRNA Backbone"
     regulatory      7108..7115
                     /note="Geneious type: terminator"
                     /standard_name="U6 Terminator"
     regulatory      complement(7171..7404)
                     /note="Geneious type: terminator"
                     /standard_name="SV40"
     misc_feature    7405..8123
                     /note="Geneious type: Editing History Replacement"
                     /standard_name="TTACTTGTACAGCTCGTCCATGCCGAGAGTGATCCCGGCGGC
                     GGTCACGAACTCCAGCAGGACCATGTGATCGCGCTTCTCGTTGGGGTCTTTGCTCAGG
                     GCGGACTGGGTGCTCAGGTAGTGGTTGTCGGGCAGCAGCACGGGGCCGTCGCCGATGG
                     GGGTGTTCTGCTGGTAGTGGTCGGCGAGCTGCACGCTGCCGTCCTCGATGTTGTGGCG
                     GATCTTGAAGTTGGCCTTGATGCCGTTCTTCTGCTTGTCGGCGGTGATATAGACGTTG
                     TGGCTGATGTAGTTGTACTCCAGCTTGTGCCCCAGGATGTTGCCGTCCTCCTTGAAGT
                     CGATGCCCTTCAGCTCGATGCGGTTCACCAGGGTGTCGCCCTCGAACTTCACCTCGGC
                     GCGGGTCTTGTAGTTGCCGTCGTCCTTGAAGAAGATGGTGCGCTCCTGGACGTAGCCT
                     TCGGGCATGGCGGACTTGAAGAAGTCGTGCTGCTTCATGTGGTCGGGGTAGCGGCTGA
                     AGCACTGCACGCCCCAGGTCAGGGTGGTCACGAGGGTGGGCCAGGGCACGGGCAGCTT
                     GCCGGTGGTGCAGATGAACTTCAGGGTCAGCTTGCCGTAGGTGGCATCGCCCTCGCCC
                     TCGCCGGACACGCTGAACTTGTGGCCGTTTACGTCGCCGTCCAGCTCGACCAGGATGG
                     GCACCACCCCGGTGAACAGCTCCTCGCCCTTGCTCACCA"
     CDS             join(complement(7405..7407),complement(7408..7410),
                     complement(7411..8124))
                     /standard_name="EGFP"
     misc_feature    8125..>8130
                     /note="Geneious type: Editing History Replacement"
                     /standard_name="GGTGGCGACCTGTGG"
     CDS             join(complement(8128..8130),complement(8125..8127))
                     /standard_name="EGFP"
ORIGIN      
        1 tgtaagctgc aatggaaaga atgcggattt cccattagtt tttggttacc ttatttggta
       61 atgtagaaat ggcaaaaaaa aaactgagaa tttgcgtggt ttccttggac tgcgctggtc
      121 taccaaagta caattgtcat aacaaactaa cttgtttttc gtgtacaatt aaaaatcact
      181 caatgcaatg tacgtttttt tagtacaaaa ttttaatctt ggacaaaaaa aatttcataa
      241 aaaaatactt ttccgattga aaactgattt tcacttgcga tcgaattgta ataagaaatt
      301 aaaagaacag ttacaaaata gaaggccccg ccccgaaaaa ttaaaaccac aatacgaata
      361 tgccgaaaag ggaggggaga agcttctaga cgacacttaa cgaatgccgg tgcaaaagaa
      421 agccgcaaag agagcacagt tgcctgtgtg tatgcgccct taaaatggcg gctgcctaaa
      481 actcgaattg gaacccgaaa ttaacattac aaaataaaaa aaaaaaaaaa cactaaacgc
      541 actctagaaa atttaacaat taagagccac gaaacttttc aaagctagtt aaactttacc
      601 tttttgttcg atttaacaaa ttcaaggcgt gaaaactact gtaaacgcaa gtggcgaggc
      661 tgagctaagc gaccgcacgg tttgaaagga atgactggaa taaaccgact gaaagtggct
      721 ggtgaatgtt gaatgccagt taactgcgtt tttcaatcgc tgcctgcgtc gacgtcgcca
      781 taggcgtcgc tcgctctcgc catctcgctc gctccgcgcc atggtcgcta tgggtgcgaa
      841 ggagagcgct ggtgtgttga attgcggcgg ccaagttttg tgaccatata tggtcatgtt
      901 tcgaggcgaa aagcaaaccg tcgtctggct ttcgctctct cacacacaca tacactctct
      961 ctcgttattt tgcgcgtgag tgtgtgtata tgaacgaatg ctcgaaggtt ttctccattt
     1021 ttgcaactac aactttgaaa aaccggcaaa aatttctgct tcagccaaaa cggctgccta
     1081 cgtcactatt ttcaagaacc tgatctagtt ttacagatta taatatgcat atactgtatg
     1141 tatgtacatt tatggatgat ctggtgtttt agggcgtggg aaaaaaagaa agtgttggcg
     1201 aattgatttg caattcgtaa tttggcatat ctttgggtga aatcgtgaca cgcccacatc
     1261 agcgagcttg gctttaaaca ctatattaga tcctaacatt tgagttgggg ctattgaatt
     1321 gctttggttt ttataatttc gtataatttg tatgtatata tcctgaaatc tgcagttgta
     1381 atcctgattc ttgagttatg gtatttgaaa ccctggtttt gttaattttg atgtctttcg
     1441 acctattggt attttgattg acaatttagg gccaaacttg ggtatttttg gagttttggt
     1501 caatacaata actctttagc tcgtggctag tattttttga tcactttcag cactggcaca
     1561 taaaaaaatg ttttgtttac aaaaaaaatc acacattttc cgcggctttt ctcgattatt
     1621 gctttttctt ggtgggagtg gttcgatggt gttttgttgt tgggaagggg aaagctactt
     1681 acatttggtg tgttttatta aaattaatta aataaatata aattaagtct ttcggtttgg
     1741 tgtctctgga ttagacgact gctggctgat ggagcggctt tgtgtcggga ggagtatcca
     1801 cacagcacaa gaactcaaac ggtagtgata tgaaaactgg tcccgcagcc cgttttataa
     1861 agcccgctta gcgctaaaac cttatcagcc gcaatgctct ccgctctcaa gtcgcgttca
     1921 aaacttttac catatatggg tatgaattgt tcgccgattg ggttttcatt tacggagaat
     1981 ttcctccgca actgggtgtt cgtgcttgtg tgtgtcttgt atatcgccat gaagagtgta
     2041 cttccatggg tcctatcagt tgcggcatgt gattcaattt gggggttact catattcgat
     2101 acttcagctg gttatcttta tgctgtgatg gtcacggtgc ttttacacat tttttcccca
     2161 actactcatt gtatgccaaa acatacatat gtacatgtgt ttatagtggg tttattagta
     2221 atgtccagcg atattaaaac attacagtta aataatattc atattagctt acgtttactg
     2281 ctatctgcac ttcaaattgg ttattccagg gacattttgt gcaacacaca tcttctagta
     2341 gggcattcac tagtcgtaga aaacacacct aacttaagcc ggttttaaca ataacggcga
     2401 aacagctgcc agacgagaga aaagtacaca gcaagaagca tttctataat gatgccgtcc
     2461 taaatatgca gcatttttgc tcaaattgat catttcgttg catcgctcag gtggtatagt
     2521 atttggctat tgaatgtgat tgctatctta atagttttga atagtaatag tgcaaatatt
     2581 cattcataaa aaataggtaa tcgatttttt cagtgcagtc tatgcgtttg cgcaacagag
     2641 acgaagagag agacgcctca cacacaagca catgcgctcg agctcgaagc cgcggtgcgg
     2701 gtgccagggc gtgcccttgg gctccccggg cgcgtactcc acctcaccca tcagatctcg
     2761 gatctgacaa tgttcagtgc agagactcgg ctacgcctcg tggactttga agttgaccaa
     2821 caatgtttat tcttacctct aatagtcctc tgtggcaagg tcaagattct gttagaagcc
     2881 aatgaagaac ctggttgttc aataacattt tgttcgtcta atatttcact accgcttgac
     2941 gttggctgca cttcatgtac ctcatctata aacgcttctt ctgtatcgct ctggacgtca
     3001 tcttcactta cgtgatctga tatttcactg tcagaatcct caccaacaag ctcgtcatcg
     3061 ctttgcagaa gagcagagag gatatgctca tcgtctaaag aactacccat tttattatat
     3121 attagtcacg atatctataa caagaaaata tatatataat aagttatcac gtaagtagaa
     3181 catgaaataa caatataatt atcgtatgag ttaaatctta aaagtcacgt aaaagataat
     3241 catgcgtcat tttgactcac gcggtcgtta tagttcaaaa tcagtgacac ttaccgcatt
     3301 gacaagcacg cctcacggga gctccaagcg gcgactgaga tgtcctaaat gcacagcgac
     3361 ggattcgcgc tatttagaaa gagagagcaa tatttcaaga atgcatgcgt caattttacg
     3421 cagactatct ttctagggtt aaaaaagatt tgcgaaaatg aagtgaagtt cctatacttt
     3481 ctagagaata ggaacttcta tagtgagtcg aataagggcg acacaaaatt tattctaaat
     3541 gcataataaa tactgataac atcttatagt ttgtattata ttttgtatta tcgttgacat
     3601 gtataatttt gatatcaaaa actgattttc cctttattat tttcgagatt tattttctta
     3661 attctcttta acaaactaga aatattgtat atacaaaaaa tcataaataa tagatgaata
     3721 gtttaattat aggtgttcat caatcgaaaa agcaacgtat cttatttaaa gtgcgttgct
     3781 tttttctcat ttataaggtt aaataattct catatatcaa gcaaagtgac aggcgccctt
     3841 aaatattctg acaaatgctc tttccctaaa ctccccccat aaaaaaaccc gccgaagcgg
     3901 gtttttacgt tatttgcgga ttaacgatta ctcgttatca gaaccgccca gggggcccga
     3961 gcttaagact ggccgtcgtt ttacaacaca gaaagagttt gtagaaacgc aaaaaggcca
     4021 tccgtcaggg gccttctgct tagtttgatg cctggcagtt ccctactctc gccttccgct
     4081 tcctcgctca ctgactcgct gcgctcggtc gttcggctgc ggcgagcggt atcagctcac
     4141 tcaaaggcgg taatacggtt atccacagaa tcaggggata acgcaggaaa gaacatgtga
     4201 gcaaaaggcc agcaaaaggc caggaaccgt aaaaaggccg cgttgctggc gtttttccat
     4261 aggctccgcc cccctgacga gcatcacaaa aatcgacgct caagtcagag gtggcgaaac
     4321 ccgacaggac tataaagata ccaggcgttt ccccctggaa gctccctcgt gcgctctcct
     4381 gttccgaccc tgccgcttac cggatacctg tccgcctttc tcccttcggg aagcgtggcg
     4441 ctttctcata gctcacgctg taggtatctc agttcggtgt aggtcgttcg ctccaagctg
     4501 ggctgtgtgc acgaaccccc cgttcagccc gaccgctgcg ccttatccgg taactatcgt
     4561 cttgagtcca acccggtaag acacgactta tcgccactgg cagcagccac tggtaacagg
     4621 attagcagag cgaggtatgt aggcggtgct acagagttct tgaagtggtg ggctaactac
     4681 ggctacacta gaagaacagt atttggtatc tgcgctctgc tgaagccagt taccttcgga
     4741 aaaagagttg gtagctcttg atccggcaaa caaaccaccg ctggtagcgg tggttttttt
     4801 gtttgcaagc agcagattac gcgcagaaaa aaaggatctc aagaagatcc tttgatcttt
     4861 tctacggggt ctgacgctca gtggaacgac gcgcgcgtaa ctcacgttaa gggattttgg
     4921 tcatgagctt gcgccgtccc gtcaagtcag cgtattttcg agacgttacg ccccgccctg
     4981 ccactcatcg cagtactgtt gtaattcatt aagcattctg ccgacatgga agccatcaca
     5041 aacggcatga tgaacctgaa tcgccagcgg catcagcacc ttgtcgcctt gcgtataata
     5101 tttgcccatg gtgaaaacgg gggcgaagaa gttgtccata ttggccacgt ttaaatcaaa
     5161 actggtgaaa ctcacccagg gattggctga cacgaaaaac atattctcaa taaatccttt
     5221 agggaaatag gccaggtttt caccgtaaca cgccacatct tgcgaatata tgtgtagaaa
     5281 ctgccggaaa tcgtcgtggt attcactcca gagcgatgaa aacgtttcag tttgctcatg
     5341 gaaaacggtg taacatgggt gaacactatc ccatatcacc agctcaccgt ctttcattgc
     5401 catacggaat tctggatgag cattcatcag gcgggcaaga atgtgaataa aggccggata
     5461 aaacttgtgc ttatttttct ttacggtttt taaaaaggcc gtaatatcca gctgaacggt
     5521 ctggttatag gtacattgag caactgactg aaatgcctca aaatgttctt tacgatgcca
     5581 ttgggatata tcaacggtgg tatatccagt gatttttttc tccatattct tcctttttca
     5641 atattattga agcatttatc agggttattg tctcatgagc ggatacatat ttgaatgtat
     5701 ttagaaaaat aaacaaatag gggtcagtgt tacaaccaat taaccaattc tgatgcgcgt
     5761 ctctcccctt tgcctggcgg cagtagcgcg gtggtcccac ctgaccccat gccgaactca
     5821 gaagtgaaac gccgtagcgc cgatggtagt gtggggactc cccatgcgag agtagggaac
     5881 tgccaggcat caaataaaac gaaaggctca gtcgaaagac tgggcctttc gcccgggcta
     5941 attagggggt gtcgccctta ttcgactcta tagtgaagtt cctattctct agaaagtata
     6001 ggaacttctg aagtggggta ttcacgacag caggctgaat aataaaaaaa ttagaaacta
     6061 ttatttaacc ctagaaagat aatcatattg tgacgtacgt taaagataat catgcgtaaa
     6121 attgacgcat gtgttttatc ggtctgtata tcgaggttta tttattaatt tgaatagata
     6181 ttaagtttta ttatatttac acttacatac taataataaa ttcaacaaac aatttattta
     6241 tgtttattta tttattaaaa aaaaacaaaa actcaaaatt tcttctataa agtaacaaaa
     6301 cttttaaaca ttctctcttt tacaaaaata aacttatttt gtactttaaa aacagtcatg
     6361 ttgtattata aaataagtaa ttagcttaac ttatacataa tagaaacaaa ttatacttat
     6421 tagtcagtca gaaacaactt tggcacatat caatattatg ctctcgacaa ataacttttt
     6481 tgcatttttt gcacgatgca tttgcctttc gccttatttt agaggggcag taagtacagt
     6541 aagtacgttt tttcattact ggctcttcag tactgtcatc tgatgtacca ggcacttcat
     6601 ttggcaaaat attagagata ttatcgcgca aatatctctt caaagtagga gcttctaaac
     6661 gcttacgcat aaacgatgac gtcaggctca tgtaaaggtt tctcataaat tttttgcgac
     6721 tttgaacctt ttctcccttg ctactgacat tatggctgta tataataaaa gaatttatgc
     6781 aggcaatgtt tatcattccg tacaataatg ccataggcca cctattcgtc ttcctactgc
     6841 aggaaccggt aggcgcgcca aacgcgtatt tgtatgcgtg cgcttgaagg gttgatcgga
     6901 accttacaac agttgtagct atacggctgc gtgtggcttc taacgttatc catcgctaga
     6961 agtgaaacga atgtgcgtag gtatatatat gaaatggagt tgctctctgc tgccgacaag
     7021 aagggagacg tgttttagag ctagaaatag caagttaaaa taaggctagt ccgttatcaa
     7081 cttgaaaaag tggcaccgag tcggtgcttt ttttttacgc gtattaatta aagtttaaac
     7141 actcgagaga tcggccggcc tagaagcttt aagatacatt gatgagtttg gacaaaccac
     7201 aactagaatg cagtgaaaaa aatgctttat ttgtgaaatt tgtgatgcta ttgctttatt
     7261 tgtaaccatt ataagctgca ataaacaagt taacaacaac aattgcattc attttatgtt
     7321 tcaggttcag ggggaggtgt gggaggtttt ttaaagcaag taaaacctct acaaatgtgg
     7381 tatggctgat tatgatctag agtccatcac ttacttgtac agctcgtcca tgccgagagt
     7441 gatcccggcg gcggtcacga actccagcag gaccatgtga tcgcgcttct cgttggggtc
     7501 tttgctcagg gcggactggg tgctcaggta gtggttgtcg ggcagcagca cggggccgtc
     7561 gccgatgggg gtgttctgct ggtagtggtc ggcgagctgc acgctgccgt cctcgatgtt
     7621 gtggcggatc ttgaagttca ccttgatgcc gttcttctgc ttgtcggcca tgatatagac
     7681 gttgtggctg ttgtagttgt actccagctt gtgccccagg atgttgccgt cctccttgaa
     7741 gtcgatgccc ttcagctcga tgcggttcac cagggtgtcg ccctcgaact tcacctcggc
     7801 gcgggtcttg tagttgccgt cgtccttgaa gaagatggtg cgctcctgga cgtagccttc
     7861 gggcatggcg gacttgaaga agtcgtgctg cttcatgtgg tcggggtagc ggctgaagca
     7921 ctgcacgccg taggtcaggg tggtcacgag ggtgggccag ggcacgggca gcttgccggt
     7981 ggtgcagatg aacttcaggg tcagcttgcc gtaggtggca tcgccctcgc cctcgccgga
     8041 cacgctgaac ttgtggccgt ttacgtcgcc gtccagctcg accaggatgg gcaccacccc
     8101 ggtgaacagc tcctcgccct tgctcaccat
//
LOCUS       gRNA_952_1;952_2        8332 bp    DNA     circular UNA 26-MAR-2026
DEFINITION  [CAM] - piBac::attB + dActin5C>RFP|SV40 + U6>952_2 +  U6>952_1 ).
ACCESSION   urn.local...3b-kf5tu0s
VERSION     urn.local...3b-kf5tu0s
KEYWORDS    .
SOURCE      
  ORGANISM  .
FEATURES             Location/Qualifiers
     misc_feature    <21..95
                     /note="Geneious type: Editing History Insertion"
                     /standard_name
     protein_bind    27..96
                     /standard_name="attB"
     misc_binding    98..798
     misc_feature    complement(1540..2212)
                     /standard_name="Ori"
     CDS             complement(2310..2969)
                     /standard_name="Chloramphenicol-R"
     misc_binding    complement(3361..4187)
     misc_feature    4188..>4355
                     /note="Geneious type: Editing History Insertion"
                     /standard_name
     misc_feature    4213..4355
                     /note="Geneious type: promoter uukaryotic"
                     /standard_name="U6 Promoter"
     misc_feature    4356..4622
                     /note="Geneious type: Editing History Replacement"
                     /standard_name="TAGAGCTAGAAATAGCAAGTTAAAATAAGGCTAGTCCGTTAT
                     CAACTTGAAAAAGTGGCACCGAGTCGGTGCTTTTTTTT"
     misc_feature    4356..4375
                     /standard_name="gRNA-1"
     misc_RNA        4376..4452
                     /standard_name="gRNA Backbone"
     misc_feature    4460..4602
                     /note="Geneious type: promoter uukaryotic"
                     /standard_name="U6 Promoter"
     misc_feature    4603..4622
                     /standard_name="gRNA-2"
     misc_RNA        4623..4699
                     /standard_name="gRNA Backbone"
     misc_feature    <4623..>5676
                     /note="Geneious type: Editing History Insertion"
                     /standard_name
     regulatory      complement(4762..4995)
                     /note="Geneious type: terminator"
                     /standard_name="SV40"
     CDS             complement(4996..5676)
                     /standard_name="DsRed1"
     regulatory      complement(5677..7511)
                     /note="Geneious type: promoter"
                     /standard_name="dActin5C"
ORIGIN      
        1 ctcacacaca agcacatgcg ctcgagctcg aagccgcggt gcgggtgcca gggcgtgccc
       61 ttgggctccc cgggcgcgta ctccacctca cccatcagat ctcggatctg acaatgttca
      121 gtgcagagac tcggctacgc ctcgtggact ttgaagttga ccaacaatgt ttattcttac
      181 ctctaatagt cctctgtggc aaggtcaaga ttctgttaga agccaatgaa gaacctggtt
      241 gttcaataac attttgttcg tctaatattt cactaccgct tgacgttggc tgcacttcat
      301 gtacctcatc tataaacgct tcttctgtat cgctctggac gtcatcttca cttacgtgat
      361 ctgatatttc actgtcagaa tcctcaccaa caagctcgtc atcgctttgc agaagagcag
      421 agaggatatg ctcatcgtct aaagaactac ccattttatt atatattagt cacgatatct
      481 ataacaagaa aatatatata taataagtta tcacgtaagt agaacatgaa ataacaatat
      541 aattatcgta tgagttaaat cttaaaagtc acgtaaaaga taatcatgcg tcattttgac
      601 tcacgcggtc gttatagttc aaaatcagtg acacttaccg cattgacaag cacgcctcac
      661 gggagctcca agcggcgact gagatgtcct aaatgcacag cgacggattc gcgctattta
      721 gaaagagaga gcaatatttc aagaatgcat gcgtcaattt tacgcagact atctttctag
      781 ggttaaaaaa gatttgcgaa aatgaagtga agttcctata ctttctagag aataggaact
      841 tctatagtga gtcgaataag ggcgacacaa aatttattct aaatgcataa taaatactga
      901 taacatctta tagtttgtat tatattttgt attatcgttg acatgtataa ttttgatatc
      961 aaaaactgat tttcccttta ttattttcga gatttatttt cttaattctc tttaacaaac
     1021 tagaaatatt gtatatacaa aaaatcataa ataatagatg aatagtttaa ttataggtgt
     1081 tcatcaatcg aaaaagcaac gtatcttatt taaagtgcgt tgcttttttc tcatttataa
     1141 ggttaaataa ttctcatata tcaagcaaag tgacaggcgc ccttaaatat tctgacaaat
     1201 gctctttccc taaactcccc ccataaaaaa acccgccgaa gcgggttttt acgttatttg
     1261 cggattaacg attactcgtt atcagaaccg cccagggggc ccgagcttaa gactggccgt
     1321 cgttttacaa cacagaaaga gtttgtagaa acgcaaaaag gccatccgtc aggggccttc
     1381 tgcttagttt gatgcctggc agttccctac tctcgccttc cgcttcctcg ctcactgact
     1441 cgctgcgctc ggtcgttcgg ctgcggcgag cggtatcagc tcactcaaag gcggtaatac
     1501 ggttatccac agaatcaggg gataacgcag gaaagaacat gtgagcaaaa ggccagcaaa
     1561 aggccaggaa ccgtaaaaag gccgcgttgc tggcgttttt ccataggctc cgcccccctg
     1621 acgagcatca caaaaatcga cgctcaagtc agaggtggcg aaacccgaca ggactataaa
     1681 gataccaggc gtttccccct ggaagctccc tcgtgcgctc tcctgttccg accctgccgc
     1741 ttaccggata cctgtccgcc tttctccctt cgggaagcgt ggcgctttct catagctcac
     1801 gctgtaggta tctcagttcg gtgtaggtcg ttcgctccaa gctgggctgt gtgcacgaac
     1861 cccccgttca gcccgaccgc tgcgccttat ccggtaacta tcgtcttgag tccaacccgg
     1921 taagacacga cttatcgcca ctggcagcag ccactggtaa caggattagc agagcgaggt
     1981 atgtaggcgg tgctacagag ttcttgaagt ggtgggctaa ctacggctac actagaagaa
     2041 cagtatttgg tatctgcgct ctgctgaagc cagttacctt cggaaaaaga gttggtagct
     2101 cttgatccgg caaacaaacc accgctggta gcggtggttt ttttgtttgc aagcagcaga
     2161 ttacgcgcag aaaaaaagga tctcaagaag atcctttgat cttttctacg gggtctgacg
     2221 ctcagtggaa cgacgcgcgc gtaactcacg ttaagggatt ttggtcatga gcttgcgccg
     2281 tcccgtcaag tcagcgtatt ttcgagacgt tacgccccgc cctgccactc atcgcagtac
     2341 tgttgtaatt cattaagcat tctgccgaca tggaagccat cacaaacggc atgatgaacc
     2401 tgaatcgcca gcggcatcag caccttgtcg ccttgcgtat aatatttgcc catggtgaaa
     2461 acgggggcga agaagttgtc catattggcc acgtttaaat caaaactggt gaaactcacc
     2521 cagggattgg ctgacacgaa aaacatattc tcaataaatc ctttagggaa ataggccagg
     2581 ttttcaccgt aacacgccac atcttgcgaa tatatgtgta gaaactgccg gaaatcgtcg
     2641 tggtattcac tccagagcga tgaaaacgtt tcagtttgct catggaaaac ggtgtaacat
     2701 gggtgaacac tatcccatat caccagctca ccgtctttca ttgccatacg gaattctgga
     2761 tgagcattca tcaggcgggc aagaatgtga ataaaggccg gataaaactt gtgcttattt
     2821 ttctttacgg tttttaaaaa ggccgtaata tccagctgaa cggtctggtt ataggtacat
     2881 tgagcaactg actgaaatgc ctcaaaatgt tctttacgat gccattggga tatatcaacg
     2941 gtggtatatc cagtgatttt tttctccata ttcttccttt ttcaatatta ttgaagcatt
     3001 tatcagggtt attgtctcat gagcggatac atatttgaat gtatttagaa aaataaacaa
     3061 ataggggtca gtgttacaac caattaacca attctgatgc gcgtctctcc cctttgcctg
     3121 gcggcagtag cgcggtggtc ccacctgacc ccatgccgaa ctcagaagtg aaacgccgta
     3181 gcgccgatgg tagtgtgggg actccccatg cgagagtagg gaactgccag gcatcaaata
     3241 aaacgaaagg ctcagtcgaa agactgggcc tttcgcccgg gctaattagg gggtgtcgcc
     3301 cttattcgac tctatagtga agttcctatt ctctagaaag tataggaact tctgaagtgg
     3361 ggtattcacg acagcaggct gaataataaa aaaattagaa actattattt aaccctagaa
     3421 agataatcat attgtgacgt acgttaaaga taatcatgcg taaaattgac gcatgtgttt
     3481 tatcggtctg tatatcgagg tttatttatt aatttgaata gatattaagt tttattatat
     3541 ttacacttac atactaataa taaattcaac aaacaattta tttatgttta tttatttatt
     3601 aaaaaaaaac aaaaactcaa aatttcttct ataaagtaac aaaactttta aacattctct
     3661 cttttacaaa aataaactta ttttgtactt taaaaacagt catgttgtat tataaaataa
     3721 gtaattagct taacttatac ataatagaaa caaattatac ttattagtca gtcagaaaca
     3781 actttggcac atatcaatat tatgctctcg acaaataact tttttgcatt ttttgcacga
     3841 tgcatttgcc tttcgcctta ttttagaggg gcagtaagta cagtaagtac gttttttcat
     3901 tactggctct tcagtactgt catctgatgt accaggcact tcatttggca aaatattaga
     3961 gatattatcg cgcaaatatc tcttcaaagt aggagcttct aaacgcttac gcataaacga
     4021 tgacgtcagg ctcatgtaaa ggtttctcat aaattttttg cgactttgaa ccttttctcc
     4081 cttgctactg acattatggc tgtatataat aaaagaattt atgcaggcaa tgtttatcat
     4141 tccgtacaat aatgccatag gccacctatt cgtcttccta ctgcaggaac cggtaggcgc
     4201 gccaaacgcg tatttgtatg cgtgcgcttg aagggttgat cggaacctta caacagttgt
     4261 agctatacgg ctgcgtgtgg cttctaacgt tatccatcgc tagaagtgaa acgaatgtgc
     4321 gtaggtatat atatgaaatg gagttgctct ctgctgcgca tacgaccggt accgggtttt
     4381 agagctagaa atagcaagtt aaaataaggc tagtccgtta tcaacttgaa aaagtggcac
     4441 cgagtcggtg cttttttttt ttgtatgcgt gcgcttgaag ggttgatcgg aaccttacaa
     4501 cagttgtagc tatacggctg cgtgtggctt ctaacgttat ccatcgctag aagtgaaacg
     4561 aatgtgcgta ggtatatata tgaaatggag ttgctctctg ctaggacgat ctaccacaac
     4621 gggttttaga gctagaaata gcaagttaaa ataaggctag tccgttatca acttgaaaaa
     4681 gtggcaccga gtcggtgctt tttttttacg cgtattaatt aaagtttaaa cactcgagag
     4741 atcggccggc ctagaagctt taagatacat tgatgagttt ggacaaacca caactagaat
     4801 gcagtgaaaa aaatgcttta tttgtgaaat ttgtgatgct attgctttat ttgtaaccat
     4861 tataagctgc aataaacaag ttaacaacaa caattgcatt cattttatgt ttcaggttca
     4921 gggggaggtg tgggaggttt tttaaagcaa gtaaaacctc tacaaatgtg gtatggctga
     4981 ttatgatcta gagtcctaca ggaacaggtg gtggcggccc tcggtgcgct cgtactgctc
     5041 cacgatggtg tagtcctcgt tgtgggaggt gatgtccagc ttggagtcca cgtagtagta
     5101 gccgggcagc tgcacgggct tcttggccat gtagatggac ttgaactcca ccaggtagtg
     5161 gccgccgtcc ttcagcttca gggccttgtg gatctcgccc ttcagcacgc cgtcgcgggg
     5221 gtacaggcgc tcggtggagg cctcccagcc catggtcttc ttctgcatta cggggccgtc
     5281 ggaggggaag ttcacgccga tgaacttcac cttgtagatg aagcagccgt cctgcaggga
     5341 ggagtcctgg gtcacggtca ccacgccgcc gtcctcgaag ttcatcacgc gctcccactt
     5401 gaagccctcg gggaaggaca gcttcttgta gtcggggatg tcggcggggt gcttcacgta
     5461 caccttggag ccgtactgga actgggggga caggatgtcc caggcgaagg gcagggggcc
     5521 gcccttggtc accttcagct tcacggtgtt gtggccctcg taggggcggc cctcgccctc
     5581 gccctcgatc tcgaactcgt ggccgttcac ggtgccctcc atgcgcacct tgaagcgcat
     5641 gaactccttg atgacgttct tggaggagcg caccattgta agctgcaatg gaaagaatgc
     5701 ggatttccca ttagtttttg gttaccttat ttggtaatgt agaaatggca aaaaaaaaac
     5761 tgagaatttg cgtggtttcc ttggactgcg ctggtctacc aaagtacaat tgtcataaca
     5821 aactaacttg tttttcgtgt acaattaaaa atcactcaat gcaatgtacg tttttttagt
     5881 acaaaatttt aatcttggac aaaaaaaatt tcataaaaaa atacttttcc gattgaaaac
     5941 tgattttcac ttgcgatcga attgtaataa gaaattaaaa gaacagttac aaaatagaag
     6001 gccccgcccc gaaaaattaa aaccacaata cgaatatgcc gaaaagggag gggagaagct
     6061 tctagacgac acttaacgaa tgccggtgca aaagaaagcc gcaaagagag cacagttgcc
     6121 tgtgtgtatg cgcccttaaa atggcggctg cctaaaactc gaattggaac ccgaaattaa
     6181 cattacaaaa taaaaaaaaa aaaaaacact aaacgcactc tagaaaattt aacaattaag
     6241 agccacgaaa cttttcaaag ctagttaaac tttacctttt tgttcgattt aacaaattca
     6301 aggcgtgaaa actactgtaa acgcaagtgg cgaggctgag ctaagcgacc gcacggtttg
     6361 aaaggaatga ctggaataaa ccgactgaaa gtggctggtg aatgttgaat gccagttaac
     6421 tgcgtttttc aatcgctgcc tgcgtcgacg tcgccatagg cgtcgctcgc tctcgccatc
     6481 tcgctcgctc cgcgccatgg tcgctatggg tgcgaaggag agcgctggtg tgttgaattg
     6541 cggcggccaa gttttgtgac catatatggt catgtttcga ggcgaaaagc aaaccgtcgt
     6601 ctggctttcg ctctctcaca cacacataca ctctctctcg ttattttgcg cgtgagtgtg
     6661 tgtatatgaa cgaatgctcg aaggttttct ccatttttgc aactacaact ttgaaaaacc
     6721 ggcaaaaatt tctgcttcag ccaaaacggc tgcctacgtc actattttca agaacctgat
     6781 ctagttttac agattataat atgcatatac tgtatgtatg tacatttatg gatgatctgg
     6841 tgttttaggg cgtgggaaaa aaagaaagtg ttggcgaatt gatttgcaat tcgtaatttg
     6901 gcatatcttt gggtgaaatc gtgacacgcc cacatcagcg agcttggctt taaacactat
     6961 attagatcct aacatttgag ttggggctat tgaattgctt tggtttttat aatttcgtat
     7021 aatttgtatg tatatatcct gaaatctgca gttgtaatcc tgattcttga gttatggtat
     7081 ttgaaaccct ggttttgtta attttgatgt ctttcgacct attggtattt tgattgacaa
     7141 tttagggcca aacttgggta tttttggagt tttggtcaat acaataactc tttagctcgt
     7201 ggctagtatt ttttgatcac tttcagcact ggcacataaa aaaatgtttt gtttacaaaa
     7261 aaaatcacac attttccgcg gcttttctcg attattgctt tttcttggtg ggagtggttc
     7321 gatggtgttt tgttgttggg aaggggaaag ctacttacat ttggtgtgtt ttattaaaat
     7381 taattaaata aatataaatt aagtctttcg gtttggtgtc tctggattag acgactgctg
     7441 gctgatggag cggctttgtg tcgggaggag tatccacaca gcacaagaac tcaaacggta
     7501 gtgatatgaa aactggtccc gcagcccgtt ttataaagcc cgcttagcgc taaaacctta
     7561 tcagccgcaa tgctctccgc tctcaagtcg cgttcaaaac ttttaccata tatgggtatg
     7621 aattgttcgc cgattgggtt ttcatttacg gagaatttcc tccgcaactg ggtgttcgtg
     7681 cttgtgtgtg tcttgtatat cgccatgaag agtgtacttc catgggtcct atcagttgcg
     7741 gcatgtgatt caatttgggg gttactcata ttcgatactt cagctggtta tctttatgct
     7801 gtgatggtca cggtgctttt acacattttt tccccaacta ctcattgtat gccaaaacat
     7861 acatatgtac atgtgtttat agtgggttta ttagtaatgt ccagcgatat taaaacatta
     7921 cagttaaata atattcatat tagcttacgt ttactgctat ctgcacttca aattggttat
     7981 tccagggaca ttttgtgcaa cacacatctt ctagtagggc attcactagt cgtagaaaac
     8041 acacctaact taagccggtt ttaacaataa cggcgaaaca gctgccagac gagagaaaag
     8101 tacacagcaa gaagcatttc tataatgatg ccgtcctaaa tatgcagcat ttttgctcaa
     8161 attgatcatt tcgttgcatc gctcaggtgg tatagtattt ggctattgaa tgtgattgct
     8221 atcttaatag ttttgaatag taatagtgca aatattcatt cataaaaaat aggtaatcga
     8281 ttttttcagt gcagtctatg cgtttgcgca acagagacga agagagagac gc
//
LOCUS       gRNA_952_2              8085 bp    DNA     circular UNA 26-MAR-2026
DEFINITION  [CAM] - piBac::attB + dActin5C>RFP|SV40 + U6>952_2).
ACCESSION   urn.local...aj8-glpfaeu
VERSION     urn.local...aj8-glpfaeu
KEYWORDS    .
SOURCE      
  ORGANISM  .
FEATURES             Location/Qualifiers
     misc_feature    <21..95
                     /note="Geneious type: Editing History Insertion"
                     /standard_name
     protein_bind    27..96
                     /standard_name="attB"
     misc_binding    98..798
     misc_feature    complement(1540..2212)
                     /standard_name="Ori"
     CDS             complement(2310..2969)
                     /standard_name="Chloramphenicol-R"
     misc_binding    complement(3361..4187)
     misc_feature    4188..5429
                     /note="Geneious type: Editing History Insertion"
                     /standard_name
     misc_feature    4213..4355
                     /note="Geneious type: promoter uukaryotic"
                     /standard_name="U6 promoter"
     misc_feature    4356..4375
                     /standard_name="952-2"
     misc_RNA        4376..4452
                     /standard_name="gRNA Backbone"
     regulatory      4453..4460
                     /note="Geneious type: terminator"
                     /standard_name="U6 Terminator"
     regulatory      complement(4515..4748)
                     /note="Geneious type: terminator"
                     /standard_name="SV40"
     CDS             complement(4749..5429)
                     /standard_name="DsRed1"
     regulatory      complement(5430..7264)
                     /note="Geneious type: promoter"
                     /standard_name="dActin5C"
ORIGIN      
        1 ctcacacaca agcacatgcg ctcgagctcg aagccgcggt gcgggtgcca gggcgtgccc
       61 ttgggctccc cgggcgcgta ctccacctca cccatcagat ctcggatctg acaatgttca
      121 gtgcagagac tcggctacgc ctcgtggact ttgaagttga ccaacaatgt ttattcttac
      181 ctctaatagt cctctgtggc aaggtcaaga ttctgttaga agccaatgaa gaacctggtt
      241 gttcaataac attttgttcg tctaatattt cactaccgct tgacgttggc tgcacttcat
      301 gtacctcatc tataaacgct tcttctgtat cgctctggac gtcatcttca cttacgtgat
      361 ctgatatttc actgtcagaa tcctcaccaa caagctcgtc atcgctttgc agaagagcag
      421 agaggatatg ctcatcgtct aaagaactac ccattttatt atatattagt cacgatatct
      481 ataacaagaa aatatatata taataagtta tcacgtaagt agaacatgaa ataacaatat
      541 aattatcgta tgagttaaat cttaaaagtc acgtaaaaga taatcatgcg tcattttgac
      601 tcacgcggtc gttatagttc aaaatcagtg acacttaccg cattgacaag cacgcctcac
      661 gggagctcca agcggcgact gagatgtcct aaatgcacag cgacggattc gcgctattta
      721 gaaagagaga gcaatatttc aagaatgcat gcgtcaattt tacgcagact atctttctag
      781 ggttaaaaaa gatttgcgaa aatgaagtga agttcctata ctttctagag aataggaact
      841 tctatagtga gtcgaataag ggcgacacaa aatttattct aaatgcataa taaatactga
      901 taacatctta tagtttgtat tatattttgt attatcgttg acatgtataa ttttgatatc
      961 aaaaactgat tttcccttta ttattttcga gatttatttt cttaattctc tttaacaaac
     1021 tagaaatatt gtatatacaa aaaatcataa ataatagatg aatagtttaa ttataggtgt
     1081 tcatcaatcg aaaaagcaac gtatcttatt taaagtgcgt tgcttttttc tcatttataa
     1141 ggttaaataa ttctcatata tcaagcaaag tgacaggcgc ccttaaatat tctgacaaat
     1201 gctctttccc taaactcccc ccataaaaaa acccgccgaa gcgggttttt acgttatttg
     1261 cggattaacg attactcgtt atcagaaccg cccagggggc ccgagcttaa gactggccgt
     1321 cgttttacaa cacagaaaga gtttgtagaa acgcaaaaag gccatccgtc aggggccttc
     1381 tgcttagttt gatgcctggc agttccctac tctcgccttc cgcttcctcg ctcactgact
     1441 cgctgcgctc ggtcgttcgg ctgcggcgag cggtatcagc tcactcaaag gcggtaatac
     1501 ggttatccac agaatcaggg gataacgcag gaaagaacat gtgagcaaaa ggccagcaaa
     1561 aggccaggaa ccgtaaaaag gccgcgttgc tggcgttttt ccataggctc cgcccccctg
     1621 acgagcatca caaaaatcga cgctcaagtc agaggtggcg aaacccgaca ggactataaa
     1681 gataccaggc gtttccccct ggaagctccc tcgtgcgctc tcctgttccg accctgccgc
     1741 ttaccggata cctgtccgcc tttctccctt cgggaagcgt ggcgctttct catagctcac
     1801 gctgtaggta tctcagttcg gtgtaggtcg ttcgctccaa gctgggctgt gtgcacgaac
     1861 cccccgttca gcccgaccgc tgcgccttat ccggtaacta tcgtcttgag tccaacccgg
     1921 taagacacga cttatcgcca ctggcagcag ccactggtaa caggattagc agagcgaggt
     1981 atgtaggcgg tgctacagag ttcttgaagt ggtgggctaa ctacggctac actagaagaa
     2041 cagtatttgg tatctgcgct ctgctgaagc cagttacctt cggaaaaaga gttggtagct
     2101 cttgatccgg caaacaaacc accgctggta gcggtggttt ttttgtttgc aagcagcaga
     2161 ttacgcgcag aaaaaaagga tctcaagaag atcctttgat cttttctacg gggtctgacg
     2221 ctcagtggaa cgacgcgcgc gtaactcacg ttaagggatt ttggtcatga gcttgcgccg
     2281 tcccgtcaag tcagcgtatt ttcgagacgt tacgccccgc cctgccactc atcgcagtac
     2341 tgttgtaatt cattaagcat tctgccgaca tggaagccat cacaaacggc atgatgaacc
     2401 tgaatcgcca gcggcatcag caccttgtcg ccttgcgtat aatatttgcc catggtgaaa
     2461 acgggggcga agaagttgtc catattggcc acgtttaaat caaaactggt gaaactcacc
     2521 cagggattgg ctgacacgaa aaacatattc tcaataaatc ctttagggaa ataggccagg
     2581 ttttcaccgt aacacgccac atcttgcgaa tatatgtgta gaaactgccg gaaatcgtcg
     2641 tggtattcac tccagagcga tgaaaacgtt tcagtttgct catggaaaac ggtgtaacat
     2701 gggtgaacac tatcccatat caccagctca ccgtctttca ttgccatacg gaattctgga
     2761 tgagcattca tcaggcgggc aagaatgtga ataaaggccg gataaaactt gtgcttattt
     2821 ttctttacgg tttttaaaaa ggccgtaata tccagctgaa cggtctggtt ataggtacat
     2881 tgagcaactg actgaaatgc ctcaaaatgt tctttacgat gccattggga tatatcaacg
     2941 gtggtatatc cagtgatttt tttctccata ttcttccttt ttcaatatta ttgaagcatt
     3001 tatcagggtt attgtctcat gagcggatac atatttgaat gtatttagaa aaataaacaa
     3061 ataggggtca gtgttacaac caattaacca attctgatgc gcgtctctcc cctttgcctg
     3121 gcggcagtag cgcggtggtc ccacctgacc ccatgccgaa ctcagaagtg aaacgccgta
     3181 gcgccgatgg tagtgtgggg actccccatg cgagagtagg gaactgccag gcatcaaata
     3241 aaacgaaagg ctcagtcgaa agactgggcc tttcgcccgg gctaattagg gggtgtcgcc
     3301 cttattcgac tctatagtga agttcctatt ctctagaaag tataggaact tctgaagtgg
     3361 ggtattcacg acagcaggct gaataataaa aaaattagaa actattattt aaccctagaa
     3421 agataatcat attgtgacgt acgttaaaga taatcatgcg taaaattgac gcatgtgttt
     3481 tatcggtctg tatatcgagg tttatttatt aatttgaata gatattaagt tttattatat
     3541 ttacacttac atactaataa taaattcaac aaacaattta tttatgttta tttatttatt
     3601 aaaaaaaaac aaaaactcaa aatttcttct ataaagtaac aaaactttta aacattctct
     3661 cttttacaaa aataaactta ttttgtactt taaaaacagt catgttgtat tataaaataa
     3721 gtaattagct taacttatac ataatagaaa caaattatac ttattagtca gtcagaaaca
     3781 actttggcac atatcaatat tatgctctcg acaaataact tttttgcatt ttttgcacga
     3841 tgcatttgcc tttcgcctta ttttagaggg gcagtaagta cagtaagtac gttttttcat
     3901 tactggctct tcagtactgt catctgatgt accaggcact tcatttggca aaatattaga
     3961 gatattatcg cgcaaatatc tcttcaaagt aggagcttct aaacgcttac gcataaacga
     4021 tgacgtcagg ctcatgtaaa ggtttctcat aaattttttg cgactttgaa ccttttctcc
     4081 cttgctactg acattatggc tgtatataat aaaagaattt atgcaggcaa tgtttatcat
     4141 tccgtacaat aatgccatag gccacctatt cgtcttccta ctgcaggaac cggtaggcgc
     4201 gccaaacgcg tatttgtatg cgtgcgcttg aagggttgat cggaacctta caacagttgt
     4261 agctatacgg ctgcgtgtgg cttctaacgt tatccatcgc tagaagtgaa acgaatgtgc
     4321 gtaggtatat atatgaaatg gagttgctct ctgctaggac gatctaccac aacgggtttt
     4381 agagctagaa atagcaagtt aaaataaggc tagtccgtta tcaacttgaa aaagtggcac
     4441 cgagtcggtg cttttttttt acgcgtatta attaaagttt aaacactcga gagatcggcc
     4501 ggcctagaag ctttaagata cattgatgag tttggacaaa ccacaactag aatgcagtga
     4561 aaaaaatgct ttatttgtga aatttgtgat gctattgctt tatttgtaac cattataagc
     4621 tgcaataaac aagttaacaa caacaattgc attcatttta tgtttcaggt tcagggggag
     4681 gtgtgggagg ttttttaaag caagtaaaac ctctacaaat gtggtatggc tgattatgat
     4741 ctagagtcct acaggaacag gtggtggcgg ccctcggtgc gctcgtactg ctccacgatg
     4801 gtgtagtcct cgttgtggga ggtgatgtcc agcttggagt ccacgtagta gtagccgggc
     4861 agctgcacgg gcttcttggc catgtagatg gacttgaact ccaccaggta gtggccgccg
     4921 tccttcagct tcagggcctt gtggatctcg cccttcagca cgccgtcgcg ggggtacagg
     4981 cgctcggtgg aggcctccca gcccatggtc ttcttctgca ttacggggcc gtcggagggg
     5041 aagttcacgc cgatgaactt caccttgtag atgaagcagc cgtcctgcag ggaggagtcc
     5101 tgggtcacgg tcaccacgcc gccgtcctcg aagttcatca cgcgctccca cttgaagccc
     5161 tcggggaagg acagcttctt gtagtcgggg atgtcggcgg ggtgcttcac gtacaccttg
     5221 gagccgtact ggaactgggg ggacaggatg tcccaggcga agggcagggg gccgcccttg
     5281 gtcaccttca gcttcacggt gttgtggccc tcgtaggggc ggccctcgcc ctcgccctcg
     5341 atctcgaact cgtggccgtt cacggtgccc tccatgcgca ccttgaagcg catgaactcc
     5401 ttgatgacgt tcttggagga gcgcaccatt gtaagctgca atggaaagaa tgcggatttc
     5461 ccattagttt ttggttacct tatttggtaa tgtagaaatg gcaaaaaaaa aactgagaat
     5521 ttgcgtggtt tccttggact gcgctggtct accaaagtac aattgtcata acaaactaac
     5581 ttgtttttcg tgtacaatta aaaatcactc aatgcaatgt acgttttttt agtacaaaat
     5641 tttaatcttg gacaaaaaaa atttcataaa aaaatacttt tccgattgaa aactgatttt
     5701 cacttgcgat cgaattgtaa taagaaatta aaagaacagt tacaaaatag aaggccccgc
     5761 cccgaaaaat taaaaccaca atacgaatat gccgaaaagg gaggggagaa gcttctagac
     5821 gacacttaac gaatgccggt gcaaaagaaa gccgcaaaga gagcacagtt gcctgtgtgt
     5881 atgcgccctt aaaatggcgg ctgcctaaaa ctcgaattgg aacccgaaat taacattaca
     5941 aaataaaaaa aaaaaaaaac actaaacgca ctctagaaaa tttaacaatt aagagccacg
     6001 aaacttttca aagctagtta aactttacct ttttgttcga tttaacaaat tcaaggcgtg
     6061 aaaactactg taaacgcaag tggcgaggct gagctaagcg accgcacggt ttgaaaggaa
     6121 tgactggaat aaaccgactg aaagtggctg gtgaatgttg aatgccagtt aactgcgttt
     6181 ttcaatcgct gcctgcgtcg acgtcgccat aggcgtcgct cgctctcgcc atctcgctcg
     6241 ctccgcgcca tggtcgctat gggtgcgaag gagagcgctg gtgtgttgaa ttgcggcggc
     6301 caagttttgt gaccatatat ggtcatgttt cgaggcgaaa agcaaaccgt cgtctggctt
     6361 tcgctctctc acacacacat acactctctc tcgttatttt gcgcgtgagt gtgtgtatat
     6421 gaacgaatgc tcgaaggttt tctccatttt tgcaactaca actttgaaaa accggcaaaa
     6481 atttctgctt cagccaaaac ggctgcctac gtcactattt tcaagaacct gatctagttt
     6541 tacagattat aatatgcata tactgtatgt atgtacattt atggatgatc tggtgtttta
     6601 gggcgtggga aaaaaagaaa gtgttggcga attgatttgc aattcgtaat ttggcatatc
     6661 tttgggtgaa atcgtgacac gcccacatca gcgagcttgg ctttaaacac tatattagat
     6721 cctaacattt gagttggggc tattgaattg ctttggtttt tataatttcg tataatttgt
     6781 atgtatatat cctgaaatct gcagttgtaa tcctgattct tgagttatgg tatttgaaac
     6841 cctggttttg ttaattttga tgtctttcga cctattggta ttttgattga caatttaggg
     6901 ccaaacttgg gtatttttgg agttttggtc aatacaataa ctctttagct cgtggctagt
     6961 attttttgat cactttcagc actggcacat aaaaaaatgt tttgtttaca aaaaaaatca
     7021 cacattttcc gcggcttttc tcgattattg ctttttcttg gtgggagtgg ttcgatggtg
     7081 ttttgttgtt gggaagggga aagctactta catttggtgt gttttattaa aattaattaa
     7141 ataaatataa attaagtctt tcggtttggt gtctctggat tagacgactg ctggctgatg
     7201 gagcggcttt gtgtcgggag gagtatccac acagcacaag aactcaaacg gtagtgatat
     7261 gaaaactggt cccgcagccc gttttataaa gcccgcttag cgctaaaacc ttatcagccg
     7321 caatgctctc cgctctcaag tcgcgttcaa aacttttacc atatatgggt atgaattgtt
     7381 cgccgattgg gttttcattt acggagaatt tcctccgcaa ctgggtgttc gtgcttgtgt
     7441 gtgtcttgta tatcgccatg aagagtgtac ttccatgggt cctatcagtt gcggcatgtg
     7501 attcaatttg ggggttactc atattcgata cttcagctgg ttatctttat gctgtgatgg
     7561 tcacggtgct tttacacatt ttttccccaa ctactcattg tatgccaaaa catacatatg
     7621 tacatgtgtt tatagtgggt ttattagtaa tgtccagcga tattaaaaca ttacagttaa
     7681 ataatattca tattagctta cgtttactgc tatctgcact tcaaattggt tattccaggg
     7741 acattttgtg caacacacat cttctagtag ggcattcact agtcgtagaa aacacaccta
     7801 acttaagccg gttttaacaa taacggcgaa acagctgcca gacgagagaa aagtacacag
     7861 caagaagcat ttctataatg atgccgtcct aaatatgcag catttttgct caaattgatc
     7921 atttcgttgc atcgctcagg tggtatagta tttggctatt gaatgtgatt gctatcttaa
     7981 tagttttgaa tagtaatagt gcaaatattc attcataaaa aataggtaat cgattttttc
     8041 agtgcagtct atgcgtttgc gcaacagaga cgaagagaga gacgc
//
LOCUS       gRNA_wupA               8332 bp    DNA     circular UNA 26-MAR-2026
DEFINITION  [CAM] - piBac::attB + dActin5C>RFP|SV40 + U6>wupA1 + U6>wupA2).
ACCESSION   urn.local...52-kf5tzk6
VERSION     urn.local...52-kf5tzk6
KEYWORDS    .
SOURCE      
  ORGANISM  .
FEATURES             Location/Qualifiers
     regulatory      822..2656
                     /note="Geneious type: promoter"
                     /standard_name="dActin5C"
     CDS             2657..3337
                     /standard_name="DsRed1"
     regulatory      3338..3571
                     /note="Geneious type: terminator"
                     /standard_name="SV40"
     misc_RNA        complement(3634..3710)
                     /standard_name="gRNA Backbone"
     misc_feature    complement(3711..3730)
                     /note="Geneious type: sgRNA"
                     /standard_name="sgRNA2"
     misc_feature    complement(3731..3873)
                     /note="Geneious type: promoter uukaryotic"
                     /standard_name="U6 Promoter"
     regulatory      complement(3874..3881)
                     /note="Geneious type: terminator"
                     /standard_name="U6 Terminator"
     misc_RNA        complement(3881..3957)
                     /standard_name="gRNA Backbone"
     misc_feature    complement(3958..3977)
                     /note="Geneious type: sgRNA"
                     /standard_name="sgRNA1"
     misc_feature    complement(3978..4120)
                     /note="Geneious type: promoter uukaryotic"
                     /standard_name="U6 Promoter"
     misc_binding    4146..4972
     regulatory      5265..5361
                     /note="Geneious type: promoter"
                     /standard_name="AmpR promoter (fragment)"
     CDS             5364..6023
                     /standard_name="Chloramphenicol-R"
     misc_feature    6121..6793
                     /standard_name="Ori"
     misc_binding    complement(7535..8235)
     protein_bind    complement(8237..8306)
                     /standard_name="attB"
ORIGIN      
        1 gcgtctctct cttcgtctct gttgcgcaaa cgcatagact gcactgaaaa aatcgattac
       61 ctatttttta tgaatgaata tttgcactat tactattcaa aactattaag atagcaatca
      121 cattcaatag ccaaatacta taccacctga gcgatgcaac gaaatgatca atttgagcaa
      181 aaatgctgca tatttaggac ggcatcatta tagaaatgct tcttgctgtg tacttttctc
      241 tcgtctggca gctgtttcgc cgttattgtt aaaaccggct taagttaggt gtgttttcta
      301 cgactagtga atgccctact agaagatgtg tgttgcacaa aatgtccctg gaataaccaa
      361 tttgaagtgc agatagcagt aaacgtaagc taatatgaat attatttaac tgtaatgttt
      421 taatatcgct ggacattact aataaaccca ctataaacac atgtacatat gtatgttttg
      481 gcatacaatg agtagttggg gaaaaaatgt gtaaaagcac cgtgaccatc acagcataaa
      541 gataaccagc tgaagtatcg aatatgagta acccccaaat tgaatcacat gccgcaactg
      601 ataggaccca tggaagtaca ctcttcatgg cgatatacaa gacacacaca agcacgaaca
      661 cccagttgcg gaggaaattc tccgtaaatg aaaacccaat cggcgaacaa ttcataccca
      721 tatatggtaa aagttttgaa cgcgacttga gagcggagag cattgcggct gataaggttt
      781 tagcgctaag cgggctttat aaaacgggct gcgggaccag ttttcatatc actaccgttt
      841 gagttcttgt gctgtgtgga tactcctccc gacacaaagc cgctccatca gccagcagtc
      901 gtctaatcca gagacaccaa accgaaagac ttaatttata tttatttaat taattttaat
      961 aaaacacacc aaatgtaagt agctttcccc ttcccaacaa caaaacacca tcgaaccact
     1021 cccaccaaga aaaagcaata atcgagaaaa gccgcggaaa atgtgtgatt ttttttgtaa
     1081 acaaaacatt tttttatgtg ccagtgctga aagtgatcaa aaaatactag ccacgagcta
     1141 aagagttatt gtattgacca aaactccaaa aatacccaag tttggcccta aattgtcaat
     1201 caaaatacca ataggtcgaa agacatcaaa attaacaaaa ccagggtttc aaataccata
     1261 actcaagaat caggattaca actgcagatt tcaggatata tacatacaaa ttatacgaaa
     1321 ttataaaaac caaagcaatt caatagcccc aactcaaatg ttaggatcta atatagtgtt
     1381 taaagccaag ctcgctgatg tgggcgtgtc acgatttcac ccaaagatat gccaaattac
     1441 gaattgcaaa tcaattcgcc aacactttct ttttttccca cgccctaaaa caccagatca
     1501 tccataaatg tacatacata cagtatatgc atattataat ctgtaaaact agatcaggtt
     1561 cttgaaaata gtgacgtagg cagccgtttt ggctgaagca gaaatttttg ccggtttttc
     1621 aaagttgtag ttgcaaaaat ggagaaaacc ttcgagcatt cgttcatata cacacactca
     1681 cgcgcaaaat aacgagagag agtgtatgtg tgtgtgagag agcgaaagcc agacgacggt
     1741 ttgcttttcg cctcgaaaca tgaccatata tggtcacaaa acttggccgc cgcaattcaa
     1801 cacaccagcg ctctccttcg cacccatagc gaccatggcg cggagcgagc gagatggcga
     1861 gagcgagcga cgcctatggc gacgtcgacg caggcagcga ttgaaaaacg cagttaactg
     1921 gcattcaaca ttcaccagcc actttcagtc ggtttattcc agtcattcct ttcaaaccgt
     1981 gcggtcgctt agctcagcct cgccacttgc gtttacagta gttttcacgc cttgaatttg
     2041 ttaaatcgaa caaaaaggta aagtttaact agctttgaaa agtttcgtgg ctcttaattg
     2101 ttaaattttc tagagtgcgt ttagtgtttt tttttttttt tattttgtaa tgttaatttc
     2161 gggttccaat tcgagtttta ggcagccgcc attttaaggg cgcatacaca caggcaactg
     2221 tgctctcttt gcggctttct tttgcaccgg cattcgttaa gtgtcgtcta gaagcttctc
     2281 ccctcccttt tcggcatatt cgtattgtgg ttttaatttt tcggggcggg gccttctatt
     2341 ttgtaactgt tcttttaatt tcttattaca attcgatcgc aagtgaaaat cagttttcaa
     2401 tcggaaaagt atttttttat gaaatttttt ttgtccaaga ttaaaatttt gtactaaaaa
     2461 aacgtacatt gcattgagtg atttttaatt gtacacgaaa aacaagttag tttgttatga
     2521 caattgtact ttggtagacc agcgcagtcc aaggaaacca cgcaaattct cagttttttt
     2581 tttgccattt ctacattacc aaataaggta accaaaaact aatgggaaat ccgcattctt
     2641 tccattgcag cttacaatgg tgcgctcctc caagaacgtc atcaaggagt tcatgcgctt
     2701 caaggtgcgc atggagggca ccgtgaacgg ccacgagttc gagatcgagg gcgagggcga
     2761 gggccgcccc tacgagggcc acaacaccgt gaagctgaag gtgaccaagg gcggccccct
     2821 gcccttcgcc tgggacatcc tgtcccccca gttccagtac ggctccaagg tgtacgtgaa
     2881 gcaccccgcc gacatccccg actacaagaa gctgtccttc cccgagggct tcaagtggga
     2941 gcgcgtgatg aacttcgagg acggcggcgt ggtgaccgtg acccaggact cctccctgca
     3001 ggacggctgc ttcatctaca aggtgaagtt catcggcgtg aacttcccct ccgacggccc
     3061 cgtaatgcag aagaagacca tgggctggga ggcctccacc gagcgcctgt acccccgcga
     3121 cggcgtgctg aagggcgaga tccacaaggc cctgaagctg aaggacggcg gccactacct
     3181 ggtggagttc aagtccatct acatggccaa gaagcccgtg cagctgcccg gctactacta
     3241 cgtggactcc aagctggaca tcacctccca caacgaggac tacaccatcg tggagcagta
     3301 cgagcgcacc gagggccgcc accacctgtt cctgtaggac tctagatcat aatcagccat
     3361 accacatttg tagaggtttt acttgcttta aaaaacctcc cacacctccc cctgaacctg
     3421 aaacataaaa tgaatgcaat tgttgttgtt aacttgttta ttgcagctta taatggttac
     3481 aaataaagca atagcatcac aaatttcaca aataaagcat ttttttcact gcattctagt
     3541 tgtggtttgt ccaaactcat caatgtatct taaagcttct aggccggccg atctctcgag
     3601 tgtttaaact ttaattaata cgcgtaaaaa aaaagcaccg actcggtgcc actttttcaa
     3661 gttgataacg gactagcctt attttaactt gctatttcta gctctaaaac tcttcgcttc
     3721 atcgtcagcc agcagagagc aactccattt catatatata cctacgcaca ttcgtttcac
     3781 ttctagcgat ggataacgtt agaagccaca cgcagccgta tagctacaac tgttgtaagg
     3841 ttccgatcaa cccttcaagc gcacgcatac aaaaaaaaaa agcaccgact cggtgccact
     3901 ttttcaagtt gataacggac tagccttatt ttaacttgct atttctagct ctaaaaccgt
     3961 agatcgttaa cctgggcagc agagagcaac tccatttcat atatatacct acgcacattc
     4021 gtttcacttc tagcgatgga taacgttaga agccacacgc agccgtatag ctacaactgt
     4081 tgtaaggttc cgatcaaccc ttcaagcgca cgcatacaaa tacgcgtttg gcgcgcctac
     4141 cggttcctgc agtaggaaga cgaataggtg gcctatggca ttattgtacg gaatgataaa
     4201 cattgcctgc ataaattctt ttattatata cagccataat gtcagtagca agggagaaaa
     4261 ggttcaaagt cgcaaaaaat ttatgagaaa cctttacatg agcctgacgt catcgtttat
     4321 gcgtaagcgt ttagaagctc ctactttgaa gagatatttg cgcgataata tctctaatat
     4381 tttgccaaat gaagtgcctg gtacatcaga tgacagtact gaagagccag taatgaaaaa
     4441 acgtacttac tgtacttact gcccctctaa aataaggcga aaggcaaatg catcgtgcaa
     4501 aaaatgcaaa aaagttattt gtcgagagca taatattgat atgtgccaaa gttgtttctg
     4561 actgactaat aagtataatt tgtttctatt atgtataagt taagctaatt acttatttta
     4621 taatacaaca tgactgtttt taaagtacaa aataagttta tttttgtaaa agagagaatg
     4681 tttaaaagtt ttgttacttt atagaagaaa ttttgagttt ttgttttttt ttaataaata
     4741 aataaacata aataaattgt ttgttgaatt tattattagt atgtaagtgt aaatataata
     4801 aaacttaata tctattcaaa ttaataaata aacctcgata tacagaccga taaaacacat
     4861 gcgtcaattt tacgcatgat tatctttaac gtacgtcaca atatgattat ctttctaggg
     4921 ttaaataata gtttctaatt tttttattat tcagcctgct gtcgtgaata ccccacttca
     4981 gaagttccta tactttctag agaataggaa cttcactata gagtcgaata agggcgacac
     5041 cccctaatta gcccgggcga aaggcccagt ctttcgactg agcctttcgt tttatttgat
     5101 gcctggcagt tccctactct cgcatgggga gtccccacac taccatcggc gctacggcgt
     5161 ttcacttctg agttcggcat ggggtcaggt gggaccaccg cgctactgcc gccaggcaaa
     5221 ggggagagac gcgcatcaga attggttaat tggttgtaac actgacccct atttgtttat
     5281 ttttctaaat acattcaaat atgtatccgc tcatgagaca ataaccctga taaatgcttc
     5341 aataatattg aaaaaggaag aatatggaga aaaaaatcac tggatatacc accgttgata
     5401 tatcccaatg gcatcgtaaa gaacattttg aggcatttca gtcagttgct caatgtacct
     5461 ataaccagac cgttcagctg gatattacgg cctttttaaa aaccgtaaag aaaaataagc
     5521 acaagtttta tccggccttt attcacattc ttgcccgcct gatgaatgct catccagaat
     5581 tccgtatggc aatgaaagac ggtgagctgg tgatatggga tagtgttcac ccatgttaca
     5641 ccgttttcca tgagcaaact gaaacgtttt catcgctctg gagtgaatac cacgacgatt
     5701 tccggcagtt tctacacata tattcgcaag atgtggcgtg ttacggtgaa aacctggcct
     5761 atttccctaa aggatttatt gagaatatgt ttttcgtgtc agccaatccc tgggtgagtt
     5821 tcaccagttt tgatttaaac gtggccaata tggacaactt cttcgccccc gttttcacca
     5881 tgggcaaata ttatacgcaa ggcgacaagg tgctgatgcc gctggcgatt caggttcatc
     5941 atgccgtttg tgatggcttc catgtcggca gaatgcttaa tgaattacaa cagtactgcg
     6001 atgagtggca gggcggggcg taacgtctcg aaaatacgct gacttgacgg gacggcgcaa
     6061 gctcatgacc aaaatccctt aacgtgagtt acgcgcgcgt cgttccactg agcgtcagac
     6121 cccgtagaaa agatcaaagg atcttcttga gatccttttt ttctgcgcgt aatctgctgc
     6181 ttgcaaacaa aaaaaccacc gctaccagcg gtggtttgtt tgccggatca agagctacca
     6241 actctttttc cgaaggtaac tggcttcagc agagcgcaga taccaaatac tgttcttcta
     6301 gtgtagccgt agttagccca ccacttcaag aactctgtag caccgcctac atacctcgct
     6361 ctgctaatcc tgttaccagt ggctgctgcc agtggcgata agtcgtgtct taccgggttg
     6421 gactcaagac gatagttacc ggataaggcg cagcggtcgg gctgaacggg gggttcgtgc
     6481 acacagccca gcttggagcg aacgacctac accgaactga gatacctaca gcgtgagcta
     6541 tgagaaagcg ccacgcttcc cgaagggaga aaggcggaca ggtatccggt aagcggcagg
     6601 gtcggaacag gagagcgcac gagggagctt ccagggggaa acgcctggta tctttatagt
     6661 cctgtcgggt ttcgccacct ctgacttgag cgtcgatttt tgtgatgctc gtcagggggg
     6721 cggagcctat ggaaaaacgc cagcaacgcg gcctttttac ggttcctggc cttttgctgg
     6781 ccttttgctc acatgttctt tcctgcgtta tcccctgatt ctgtggataa ccgtattacc
     6841 gcctttgagt gagctgatac cgctcgccgc agccgaacga ccgagcgcag cgagtcagtg
     6901 agcgaggaag cggaaggcga gagtagggaa ctgccaggca tcaaactaag cagaaggccc
     6961 ctgacggatg gcctttttgc gtttctacaa actctttctg tgttgtaaaa cgacggccag
     7021 tcttaagctc gggccccctg ggcggttctg ataacgagta atcgttaatc cgcaaataac
     7081 gtaaaaaccc gcttcggcgg gtttttttat ggggggagtt tagggaaaga gcatttgtca
     7141 gaatatttaa gggcgcctgt cactttgctt gatatatgag aattatttaa ccttataaat
     7201 gagaaaaaag caacgcactt taaataagat acgttgcttt ttcgattgat gaacacctat
     7261 aattaaacta ttcatctatt atttatgatt ttttgtatat acaatatttc tagtttgtta
     7321 aagagaatta agaaaataaa tctcgaaaat aataaaggga aaatcagttt ttgatatcaa
     7381 aattatacat gtcaacgata atacaaaata taatacaaac tataagatgt tatcagtatt
     7441 tattatgcat ttagaataaa ttttgtgtcg cccttattcg actcactata gaagttccta
     7501 ttctctagaa agtataggaa cttcacttca ttttcgcaaa tcttttttaa ccctagaaag
     7561 atagtctgcg taaaattgac gcatgcattc ttgaaatatt gctctctctt tctaaatagc
     7621 gcgaatccgt cgctgtgcat ttaggacatc tcagtcgccg cttggagctc ccgtgaggcg
     7681 tgcttgtcaa tgcggtaagt gtcactgatt ttgaactata acgaccgcgt gagtcaaaat
     7741 gacgcatgat tatcttttac gtgactttta agatttaact catacgataa ttatattgtt
     7801 atttcatgtt ctacttacgt gataacttat tatatatata ttttcttgtt atagatatcg
     7861 tgactaatat ataataaaat gggtagttct ttagacgatg agcatatcct ctctgctctt
     7921 ctgcaaagcg atgacgagct tgttggtgag gattctgaca gtgaaatatc agatcacgta
     7981 agtgaagatg acgtccagag cgatacagaa gaagcgttta tagatgaggt acatgaagtg
     8041 cagccaacgt caagcggtag tgaaatatta gacgaacaaa atgttattga acaaccaggt
     8101 tcttcattgg cttctaacag aatcttgacc ttgccacaga ggactattag aggtaagaat
     8161 aaacattgtt ggtcaacttc aaagtccacg aggcgtagcc gagtctctgc actgaacatt
     8221 gtcagatccg agatctgatg ggtgaggtgg agtacgcgcc cggggagccc aagggcacgc
     8281 cctggcaccc gcaccgcggc ttcgagctcg agcgcatgtg cttgtgtgtg ag
//
LOCUS       zpgCas9                11861 bp    DNA     circular SYN 26-MAR-2026
DEFINITION  [CAM] - piBac::attB + 3xp3>CFP|SV40 +zpg>Cas9|zpg).
ACCESSION   RA001
KEYWORDS    .
SOURCE      
  ORGANISM  .
COMMENT     Annotated with pLannotate v1.2.2.
FEATURES             Location/Qualifiers
     misc_binding    complement(1389..2089)
     protein_bind    complement(2091..2160)
                     /standard_name="attB"
     misc_feature    2173..2463
                     /note="Geneious type: promoter uukaryotic"
                     /standard_name="3xP3 Promoter"
     CDS             2464..3183
                     /standard_name="ECFP"
     regulatory      3186..3426
                     /note="Geneious type: terminator"
                     /standard_name="SV40 Terminator"
     regulatory      complement(3467..4501)
                     /note="Geneious type: terminator"
                     /standard_name="zpg terminator"
     CDS             complement(4502..4549)
                     /standard_name="nucleoplasmin NLS"
     CDS             complement(4550..7048)
                     /standard_name="Cas9(C)"
     CDS             complement(7049..8650)
                     /standard_name="Cas9(N)"
     sig_peptide     complement(8651..8701)
                     /standard_name="NLS"
     sig_peptide     complement(8702..8770)
                     /standard_name="3xFLAG"
     regulatory      complement(8771..9844)
                     /note="Geneious type: promoter"
                     /standard_name="zpg promoter"
     misc_binding    9861..10687
     regulatory      10980..11076
                     /note="Geneious type: promoter"
                     /standard_name="AmpR promoter (fragment)"
     CDS             11079..11735
                     /standard_name="cat"
     misc_feature    11836..647
                     /standard_name="Ori"
ORIGIN      
        1 ttgagatcct ttttttctgc gcgtaatctg ctgcttgcaa acaaaaaaac caccgctacc
       61 agcggtggtt tgtttgccgg atcaagagct accaactctt tttccgaagg taactggctt
      121 cagcagagcg cagataccaa atactgttct tctagtgtag ccgtagttag cccaccactt
      181 caagaactct gtagcaccgc ctacatacct cgctctgcta atcctgttac cagtggctgc
      241 tgccagtggc gataagtcgt gtcttaccgg gttggactca agacgatagt taccggataa
      301 ggcgcagcgg tcgggctgaa cggggggttc gtgcacacag cccagcttgg agcgaacgac
      361 ctacaccgaa ctgagatacc tacagcgtga gctatgagaa agcgccacgc ttcccgaagg
      421 gagaaaggcg gacaggtatc cggtaagcgg cagggtcgga acaggagagc gcacgaggga
      481 gcttccaggg ggaaacgcct ggtatcttta tagtcctgtc gggtttcgcc acctctgact
      541 tgagcgtcga tttttgtgat gctcgtcagg ggggcggagc ctatggaaaa acgccagcaa
      601 cgcggccttt ttacggttcc tggccttttg ctggcctttt gctcacatgt tctttcctgc
      661 gttatcccct gattctgtgg ataaccgtat taccgccttt gagtgagctg ataccgctcg
      721 ccgcagccga acgaccgagc gcagcgagtc agtgagcgag gaagcggaag gcgagagtag
      781 ggaactgcca ggcatcaaac taagcagaag gcccctgacg gatggccttt ttgcgtttct
      841 acaaactctt tctgtgttgt aaaacgacgg ccagtcttaa gctcgggccc cctgggcggt
      901 tctgataacg agtaatcgtt aatccgcaaa taacgtaaaa acccgcttcg gcgggttttt
      961 ttatgggggg agtttaggga aagagcattt gtcagaatat ttaagggcgc ctgtcacttt
     1021 gcttgatata tgagaattat ttaaccttat aaatgagaaa aaagcaacgc actttaaata
     1081 agatacgttg ctttttcgat tgatgaacac ctataattaa actattcatc tattatttat
     1141 gattttttgt atatacaata tttctagttt gttaaagaga attaagaaaa taaatctcga
     1201 aaataataaa gggaaaatca gtttttgata tcaaaattat acatgtcaac gataatacaa
     1261 aatataatac aaactataag atgttatcag tatttattat gcatttagaa taaattttgt
     1321 gtcgccctta ttcgactcac tatagaagtt cctattctct agaaagtata ggaacttcac
     1381 ttcattttcg caaatctttt ttaaccctag aaagatagtc tgcgtaaaat tgacgcatgc
     1441 attcttgaaa tattgctctc tctttctaaa tagcgcgaat ccgtcgctgt gcatttagga
     1501 catctcagtc gccgcttgga gctcccgtga ggcgtgcttg tcaatgcggt aagtgtcact
     1561 gattttgaac tataacgacc gcgtgagtca aaatgacgca tgattatctt ttacgtgact
     1621 tttaagattt aactcatacg ataattatat tgttatttca tgttctactt acgtgataac
     1681 ttattatata tatattttct tgttatagat atcgtgacta atatataata aaatgggtag
     1741 ttctttagac gatgagcata tcctctctgc tcttctgcaa agcgatgacg agcttgttgg
     1801 tgaggattct gacagtgaaa tatcagatca cgtaagtgaa gatgacgtcc agagcgatac
     1861 agaagaagcg tttatagatg aggtacatga agtgcagcca acgtcaagcg gtagtgaaat
     1921 attagacgaa caaaatgtta ttgaacaacc aggttcttca ttggcttcta acagaatctt
     1981 gaccttgcca cagaggacta ttagaggtaa gaataaacat tgttggtcaa cttcaaagtc
     2041 cacgaggcgt agccgagtct ctgcactgaa cattgtcaga tccgagatct gatgggtgag
     2101 gtggagtacg cgcccgggga gcccaagggc acgccctggc acccgcaccg cggcttcgag
     2161 ctcgagaccg gtccacaatg gttaattcga gctcgcccgg ggatctaatt caattagaga
     2221 ctaattcaat tagagctaat tcaattagga tccaagctta tcgatttcga accctcgacc
     2281 gccggagtat aaatagaggc gcttcgtcta cggagcgaca attcaattca aacaagcaaa
     2341 gtgaacacgt cgctaagcga aagctaagca aataaacaag cgcagctgaa caagctaaac
     2401 aatcggggta ccgctagagt cgacggtacc gcgggcccgg gacgggatcc acaggtcgcc
     2461 accatggtga gcaagggcga ggagctgttc accggggtgg tgcccatcct ggtcgagctg
     2521 gacggcgacg taaacggcca caagttcagc gtgtccggcg agggcgaggg cgatgccacc
     2581 tacggcaagc tgaccctgaa gttcatctgc accaccggca agctgcccgt gccctggccc
     2641 accctcgtga ccaccctgac ctggggcgtg cagtgcttca gccgctaccc cgaccacatg
     2701 aagcagcacg acttcttcaa gtccgccatg cccgaaggct acgtccagga gcgcaccatc
     2761 ttcttcaagg acgacggcaa ctacaagacc cgcgccgagg tgaagttcga gggcgacacc
     2821 ctggtgaacc gcatcgagct gaagggcatc gacttcaagg aggacggcaa catcctgggg
     2881 cacaagctgg agtacaacta catcagccac aacgtctata tcaccgccga caagcagaag
     2941 aacggcatca aggccaactt caagatccgc cacaacatcg aggacggcag cgtgcagctc
     3001 gccgaccact accagcagaa cacccccatc ggcgacggcc ccgtgctgct gcccgacaac
     3061 cactacctga gcacccagtc cgccctgagc aaagacccca acgagaagcg cgatcacatg
     3121 gtcctgctgg agttcgtgac cgccgccggg atcactctcg gcatggacga gctgtacaag
     3181 taaagcggcc gcgactctag atcataatca gccataccac atttgtagag gttttacttg
     3241 ctttaaaaaa cctcccacac ctccccctga acctgaaaca taaaatgaat gcaattgttg
     3301 ttgttaactt gtttattgca gcttataatg gttacaaata aagcaatagc atcacaaatt
     3361 tcacaaataa agcatttttt tcactgcatt ctagttgtgg tttgtccaaa ctcatcaatg
     3421 tatcttctcg agtgtttaaa ctttaattaa tacgcgttgg cgcgcccata atgaacgaac
     3481 caaagggaat tctaaccgtt aaatcgattc aaacatattt cgctaacgtc gatttgttat
     3541 aaaaaaagat atttgcttat tttttttctt ttgctctagc gatctccctt cctcgcctag
     3601 cttggatagc agtcgatcaa gctctctttc aacttctctg accccttcgt ccacgagatg
     3661 tagtacagct attctctaat agatggcgcc actcacccac aaatcacacg aggaacgcgg
     3721 gtttttgtga atgcttttcc gttgagcgta cggccatggt actggtttta ttgatgaaaa
     3781 gctccaaagt aaaaggaagt aagaagcaga aatcgtgccg tcaattacta atgattaggg
     3841 gaattagctg agagaataaa tgcgcgcggt cccatacgac acacgtgcgt cactttccct
     3901 tgcattgtcg aataagcttt cagctttcac tatagcctag agatcatcat tgaagtcact
     3961 ttgaagaaat tttagattaa tgaatgcttc tttattttgc ttatagcaat gttcgacaac
     4021 aggcagtgct taaatcaacc atggaccatt tggttgcgtg tatatatatc taattcacag
     4081 acgcttacat gtatttccca aggagtgtca tattcctgct gttccgctta cttatcaagg
     4141 cacttagcta aatacaatga gattcatcgc aaatgagttc tctcttatcg caaatatttc
     4201 tgaatacgaa cttatttgtc gtacgtaaaa cgcaatatat aacaacaact ttagttggta
     4261 ggtaataaac aatatgaaaa aattaggaaa ctcacgattt ggcactgcac gcagggtgag
     4321 tgcattttgg gaggaatact ccgccaggaa tgcaaacact tggaaggaat ccgtttcgct
     4381 gaactcgggc tggcgaaacc actgctttca gctttgcaca tttcgaatgt gcttacgcgc
     4441 aaattgtcta agcgcctggt ttgcgcaaaa tgcggacata tgattacttc tcgccgtcct
     4501 cctttttctt ttttgcctgg ccggcctttt tcgtggccgc cggccttttg tcgcctccca
     4561 gctgagacag gtcgatccgt gtctcgtaca ggccggtgat gctctggtgg atcagggtgg
     4621 cgtccagcac ctctttggtg ctggtgtacc tcttccggtc gatggtggtg tcaaagtact
     4681 tgaaggcggc aggggctccc agattggtca gggtaaacag gtggatgata ttctcggcct
     4741 gctctctgat gggcttatcc cggtgcttgt tgtaggcgga cagcactttg tccagattag
     4801 cgtcggccag gatcactctc ttggagaact cgctgatctg ctcgatgatc tcgtccaggt
     4861 agtgcttgtg ctgttccaca aacagctgtt tctgctcatt atcctcgggg gagcccttca
     4921 gcttctcata gtggctggcc aggtacagga agttcacata tttggagggc agggccagtt
     4981 cgtttccctt ctgcagttcg ccggcagagg ccagcattct cttccggccg ttttccagct
     5041 cgaacaggga gtacttaggc agcttgatga tcaggtcctt tttcacttct ttgtagccct
     5101 tggcttccag aaagtcgatg ggattcttct cgaagctgct tctttccatg atggtgatcc
     5161 ccagcagctc tttcacactc ttcagtttct tggacttgcc cttttccact ttggccacca
     5221 ccagcacaga ataggccacg gtggggctgt cgaagccgcc gtacttctta gggtcccagt
     5281 ccttctttct ggcgatcagc ttatcgctgt tcctcttggg caggatagac tctttgctga
     5341 agccgcctgt ctgcacctcg gtctttttca cgatattcac ttggggcatg ctcagcactt
     5401 tccgcacggt ggcaaaatcc cggcccttat cccacacgat ctccccggtt tcgccgtttg
     5461 tctcgatcag aggccgcttc cggatctcgc cgttggccag ggtaatctcg gtcttgaaaa
     5521 agttcatgat gttgctgtag aagaagtact tggcggtagc cttgccgatt tcctgctcgc
     5581 tcttggcgat catcttccgc acgtcgtaca ccttgtagtc gccgtacacg aactcgcttt
     5641 ccagcttagg gtactttttg atcagggcgg ttcccacgac ggcgttcagg taggcgtcgt
     5701 gggcgtggtg gtagttgttg atctcgcgca ctttgtaaaa ctggaaatcc ttccggaaat
     5761 cggacaccag cttggacttc agggtgatca ctttcacttc ccggatcagc ttgtcattct
     5821 cgtcgtactt agtgttcatc cgggagtcca ggatctgtgc cacgtgcttt gtgatctgcc
     5881 gggtttccac cagctgtctc ttgatgaagc cggccttatc cagttcgctc aggccgcctc
     5941 tctcggcctt ggtcagattg tcgaactttc tctgggtaat cagcttggcg ttcagcagct
     6001 gccgccagta gttcttcatc ttcttcacga cctcttcgga gggcacgttg tcgctcttgc
     6061 cccggttctt gtcgcttctg gtcagcacct tgttgtcgat ggagtcgtcc ttcagaaagc
     6121 tctgaggcac gatatggtcc acatcgtagt cggacagccg gttgatgtcc agttcctggt
     6181 ccacgtacat atcccgccca ttctgcaggt agtacaggta cagcttctcg ttctgcagct
     6241 gggtgttttc cacggggtgt tctttcagga tctggctgcc cagctctttg atgccctctt
     6301 cgatccgctt cattctctcg cggctgttct tctgtccctt ctgggtggtc tggttctctc
     6361 tggccatttc gatcacgatg ttctcgggct tgtgccggcc catcactttc acgagctcgt
     6421 ccaccacctt cactgtctgc aggatgccct tcttaatggc ggggctgccg gccagattgg
     6481 caatgtgctc gtgcaggcta tcgccctggc cggacacctg ggctttctgg atgtcctctt
     6541 taaaggtcag gctgtcgtcg tggatcagct gcatgaagtt tctgttggcg aagccgtcgg
     6601 acttcaggaa atccaggatt gtcttgccgg actgcttgtc ccggatgccg ttgatcagct
     6661 tccggctcag cctgccccag ccggtgtatc tccgccgctt cagctgcttc atcactttgt
     6721 cgtcgaacag gtgggcatag gttttcagcc gttcctcgat catctctctg tcctcaaaca
     6781 gtgtcagggt cagcacgata tcttccagaa tgtcctcgtt ttcctcattg tccaggaagt
     6841 ccttgtcctt gataattttc agcagatcgt ggtatgtgcc cagggaggcg ttgaaccgat
     6901 cttccacgcc ggagatttcc acggagtcga agcactcgat tttcttgaag tagtcctctt
     6961 tcagctgctt cacggtcact ttccggttgg tcttgaacag caggtccacg atggcctttt
     7021 tctgctcgcc gctcaggaag gcgggctttc tcattccctc ggtcacgtat ttcactttgg
     7081 tcagctcgtt atacacggtg aagtactcgt acagcaggct gtgcttgggc agcaccttct
     7141 cgttgggcag gttcttatcg aagttggtca tccgctcgat gaagctctgg gcggaagcgc
     7201 ccttgtccac cacttcctcg aagttccagg gggtgatggt ttcctcgctc tttctggtca
     7261 tccaggcgaa tctgctgttt cccctggcca gagggcccac gtagtagggg atgcggaagg
     7321 tcaggatctt ctcgatcttt tcccggttgt ccttcaggaa tgggtaaaaa tcttcctgcc
     7381 gccgcagaat ggcgtgcagc tctcccaggt ggatctggtg ggggatgctg ccgttgtcga
     7441 aggtccgctg cttccgcagc aggtcctctc tgttcagctt cacgagcagt tcctcggtgc
     7501 cgtccatctt ttccaggatg ggcttgatga acttgtagaa ctcttcctgg ctggctccgc
     7561 cgtcaatgta gccggcgtag ccgttcttgc tctggtcgaa gaaaatctct ttgtacttct
     7621 caggcagctg ctgccgcacg agagctttca gcagggtcag gtcctggtgg tgctcgtcgt
     7681 atctcttgat catagaggcg ctcagggggg ccttggtgat ctcggtgttc actctcagga
     7741 tgtcgctcag caggatggcg tcggacaggt tcttggcggc cagaaacagg tcggcgtact
     7801 ggtcgccgat ctgggccagc aggttgtcca ggtcgtcgtc gtaggtgtcc ttgctcagct
     7861 gcagtttggc atcctcggcc aggtcgaagt tgctcttgaa gttgggggtc aggcccaggc
     7921 tcagggcaat caggtttccg aacaggccat tcttcttctc gccgggcagc tgggcgatca
     7981 gattttccag ccgtctgctc ttgctcagtc tggcagacag gatggccttg gcgtccacgc
     8041 cgctggcgtt gatggggttt tcctcgaaca gctggttgta ggtctgcacc agctggatga
     8101 acagcttgtc cacgtcgctg ttgtcggggt tcaggtcgcc ctcgatcagg aagtggcccc
     8161 ggaacttgat catgtgggcc agggccagat agatcagccg caggtcggcc ttgtcggtgc
     8221 tgtccaccag tttctttctc aggtggtaga tggtggggta cttctcgtgg taggccacct
     8281 cgtccacgat gttgccgaag atggggtgcc gctcgtgctt cttatcctct tccaccagga
     8341 aggactcttc cagtctgtgg aagaagctgt cgtccacctt ggccatctcg ttgctgaaga
     8401 tctcttgcag atagcagatc cggttcttcc gtctggtgta tcttcttctg gcggttctct
     8461 tcagccgggt ggcctcggct gtttcgccgc tgtcgaacag cagggctccg atcaggttct
     8521 tcttgatgct gtgccggtcg gtgttgccca gcaccttgaa tttcttgctg ggcaccttgt
     8581 actcgtcggt gatcacggcc cagcccacag agttggtgcc gatgtccagg ccgatgctgt
     8641 acttcttgtc ggctgctggg actccgtgga taccgacctt ccgcttcttc tttggggcca
     8701 tcttatcgtc atcgtctttg taatcaatat catgatcctt gtagtctccg tcgtggtcct
     8761 tatagtccat ctcgatgctg tatttgttgt tgggctgctt gttatatgcg gatgttacgg
     8821 ggaagcactt ggaaattcgg aacaagctac gccggttcgc ctcagtggca catgatgggc
     8881 gattttctat ggatcgatca ctccgggcac tgtccgggcg gtattctctg tttctttggt
     8941 cggacagaag aacttgaaag agctcacggc atgcttgtcg gtgtagtagt tcaaattaaa
     9001 aatggcgtct ctcgattatc cggggtgacg cgagaacgac caggacatga tagacagaga
     9061 gagcgagagg gataatcagc gagataatct ttccgtgccg ttgataacga aacgtaatta
     9121 aatattgtca gcaaaacttg tgctgttctt caaaatgtaa aattaacaca acaattattg
     9181 ttttcaggtg tctattttca cgatcagcga gtgggatata atttcaccca ctccatatcg
     9241 caaaccgggc caaatttgac agccatctga caggtgcgcc atggtagccc gtcgcggttt
     9301 atcccgcagc agaatgtcaa gttgcaatac caaacaactc tctgctcggc cgctttcgat
     9361 agatgaaaat tactagtttt cgctgtgatt ttgtcgcata atcttgcttt gtgtagtgta
     9421 accgggctcg gtaggtccat tataccacga tggacaataa ctttgaggta agttatacag
     9481 ctaggcgtca aatttctccc tccagatgca gtgttgtttg tgtctagcgg caagaaacga
     9541 aaattatcgt gtgcagcaga aacaacacta atttgctttc ttttgctttc agcaacaaac
     9601 gaatggcacc ttggcaccac cgccaatggc gcccgcggag atgctgatgg gtatgcccct
     9661 agaaatggac ggcggtggtg atggtggtgg tggcggatgg cccatacaaa tggtcccgat
     9721 gatgcaggac gaacagcagc aggcttacgc tcagcaaact gaactggtcg acgagaggga
     9781 tgtgccgcag gaagaggact cgcaagaaca gccacagccg gagctgtccc caccgccagc
     9841 gctgggcgcg cctaccggtt cctgcagtag gaagacgaat aggtggccta tggcattatt
     9901 gtacggaatg ataaacattg cctgcataaa ttcttttatt atatacagcc ataatgtcag
     9961 tagcaaggga gaaaaggttc aaagtcgcaa aaaatttatg agaaaccttt acatgagcct
    10021 gacgtcatcg tttatgcgta agcgtttaga agctcctact ttgaagagat atttgcgcga
    10081 taatatctct aatattttgc caaatgaagt gcctggtaca tcagatgaca gtactgaaga
    10141 gccagtaatg aaaaaacgta cttactgtac ttactgcccc tctaaaataa ggcgaaaggc
    10201 aaatgcatcg tgcaaaaaat gcaaaaaagt tatttgtcga gagcataata ttgatatgtg
    10261 ccaaagttgt ttctgactga ctaataagta taatttgttt ctattatgta taagttaagc
    10321 taattactta ttttataata caacatgact gtttttaaag tacaaaataa gtttattttt
    10381 gtaaaagaga gaatgtttaa aagttttgtt actttataga agaaattttg agtttttgtt
    10441 tttttttaat aaataaataa acataaataa attgtttgtt gaatttatta ttagtatgta
    10501 agtgtaaata taataaaact taatatctat tcaaattaat aaataaacct cgatatacag
    10561 accgataaaa cacatgcgtc aattttacgc atgattatct ttaacgtacg tcacaatatg
    10621 attatctttc tagggttaaa taatagtttc taattttttt attattcagc ctgctgtcgt
    10681 gaatacccca cttcagaagt tcctatactt tctagagaat aggaacttca ctatagagtc
    10741 gaataagggc gacaccccct aattagcccg ggcgaaaggc ccagtctttc gactgagcct
    10801 ttcgttttat ttgatgcctg gcagttccct actctcgcat ggggagtccc cacactacca
    10861 tcggcgctac ggcgtttcac ttctgagttc ggcatggggt caggtgggac caccgcgcta
    10921 ctgccgccag gcaaagggga gagacgcgca tcagaattgg ttaattggtt gtaacactga
    10981 cccctatttg tttatttttc taaatacatt caaatatgta tccgctcatg agacaataac
    11041 cctgataaat gcttcaataa tattgaaaaa ggaagaatat ggagaaaaaa atcactggat
    11101 ataccaccgt tgatatatcc caatggcatc gtaaagaaca ttttgaggca tttcagtcag
    11161 ttgctcaatg tacctataac cagaccgttc agctggatat tacggccttt ttaaaaaccg
    11221 taaagaaaaa taagcacaag ttttatccgg cctttattca cattcttgcc cgcctgatga
    11281 atgctcatcc agaattccgt atggcaatga aagacggtga gctggtgata tgggatagtg
    11341 ttcacccatg ttacaccgtt ttccatgagc aaactgaaac gttttcatcg ctctggagtg
    11401 aataccacga cgatttccgg cagtttctac acatatattc gcaagatgtg gcgtgttacg
    11461 gtgaaaacct ggcctatttc cctaaaggat ttattgagaa tatgtttttc gtgtcagcca
    11521 atccctgggt gagtttcacc agttttgatt taaacgtggc caatatggac aacttcttcg
    11581 cccccgtttt caccatgggc aaatattata cgcaaggcga caaggtgctg atgccgctgg
    11641 cgattcaggt tcatcatgcc gtttgtgatg gcttccatgt cggcagaatg cttaatgaat
    11701 tacaacagta ctgcgatgag tggcagggcg gggcgtaacg tctcgaaaat acgctgactt
    11761 gacgggacgg cgcaagctca tgaccaaaat cccttaacgt gagttacgcg cgcgtcgttc
    11821 cactgagcgt cagaccccgt agaaaagatc aaaggatctt c
//
LOCUS       β2Cas9                 10708 bp    DNA     circular UNA 26-MAR-2026
DEFINITION  [CAM] - piBac::attB + 3xp3C>RFP|SV40 + beta2>Cas9).
ACCESSION   urn.local...2c-cryddqw
VERSION     urn.local...2c-cryddqw
KEYWORDS    .
SOURCE      
  ORGANISM  .
FEATURES             Location/Qualifiers
     misc_feature    complement(742..1414)
                     /standard_name="Ori"
     CDS             complement(1512..2171)
                     /standard_name="Chloramphenicol-R"
     misc_binding    complement(2563..3389)
     misc_feature    3400..3405
                     /note="Geneious type: Editing History Insertion"
                     /standard_name
     regulatory      3406..3910
                     /note="Geneious type: promoter"
                     /standard_name="beta2-tub promoter"
     misc_feature    3407..8680
                     /note="Geneious type: Editing History Insertion"
                     /standard_name
     sig_peptide     3911..3979
                     /standard_name="3xFLAG"
     sig_peptide     3980..4030
                     /standard_name="NLS"
     CDS             4031..8131
                     /standard_name="hCas9"
     misc_feature    8132..8182
                     /standard_name="NLS"
     regulatory      8183..8677
                     /note="Geneious type: terminator"
                     /standard_name="beta2-tub terminator"
     regulatory      complement(8718..8958)
                     /note="Geneious type: terminator"
                     /standard_name="SV40 Terminator"
     CDS             complement(8959..9639)
                     /standard_name="RFP"
     misc_feature    complement(9640..9930)
                     /note="Geneious type: promoter uukaryotic"
                     /standard_name="3xP3 Promoter"
     modified_base   9650
     misc_feature    9655..9659
                     /note="Geneious type: Editing History Insertion"
                     /standard_name
     modified_base   9660
     protein_bind    9937..10006
                     /standard_name="attB"
     misc_binding    10008..10708
ORIGIN      
        1 aaaatgaagt gaagttccta tactttctag agaataggaa cttctatagt gagtcgaata
       61 agggcgacac aaaatttatt ctaaatgcat aataaatact gataacatct tatagtttgt
      121 attatatttt gtattatcgt tgacatgtat aattttgata tcaaaaactg attttccctt
      181 tattattttc gagatttatt ttcttaattc tctttaacaa actagaaata ttgtatatac
      241 aaaaaatcat aaataataga tgaatagttt aattataggt gttcatcaat cgaaaaagca
      301 acgtatctta tttaaagtgc gttgcttttt tctcatttat aaggttaaat aattctcata
      361 tatcaagcaa agtgacaggc gcccttaaat attctgacaa atgctctttc cctaaactcc
      421 ccccataaaa aaacccgccg aagcgggttt ttacgttatt tgcggattaa cgattactcg
      481 ttatcagaac cgcccagggg gcccgagctt aagactggcc gtcgttttac aacacagaaa
      541 gagtttgtag aaacgcaaaa aggccatccg tcaggggcct tctgcttagt ttgatgcctg
      601 gcagttccct actctcgcct tccgcttcct cgctcactga ctcgctgcgc tcggtcgttc
      661 ggctgcggcg agcggtatca gctcactcaa aggcggtaat acggttatcc acagaatcag
      721 gggataacgc aggaaagaac atgtgagcaa aaggccagca aaaggccagg aaccgtaaaa
      781 aggccgcgtt gctggcgttt ttccataggc tccgcccccc tgacgagcat cacaaaaatc
      841 gacgctcaag tcagaggtgg cgaaacccga caggactata aagataccag gcgtttcccc
      901 ctggaagctc cctcgtgcgc tctcctgttc cgaccctgcc gcttaccgga tacctgtccg
      961 cctttctccc ttcgggaagc gtggcgcttt ctcatagctc acgctgtagg tatctcagtt
     1021 cggtgtaggt cgttcgctcc aagctgggct gtgtgcacga accccccgtt cagcccgacc
     1081 gctgcgcctt atccggtaac tatcgtcttg agtccaaccc ggtaagacac gacttatcgc
     1141 cactggcagc agccactggt aacaggatta gcagagcgag gtatgtaggc ggtgctacag
     1201 agttcttgaa gtggtgggct aactacggct acactagaag aacagtattt ggtatctgcg
     1261 ctctgctgaa gccagttacc ttcggaaaaa gagttggtag ctcttgatcc ggcaaacaaa
     1321 ccaccgctgg tagcggtggt ttttttgttt gcaagcagca gattacgcgc agaaaaaaag
     1381 gatctcaaga agatcctttg atcttttcta cggggtctga cgctcagtgg aacgacgcgc
     1441 gcgtaactca cgttaaggga ttttggtcat gagcttgcgc cgtcccgtca agtcagcgta
     1501 ttttcgagac gttacgcccc gccctgccac tcatcgcagt actgttgtaa ttcattaagc
     1561 attctgccga catggaagcc atcacaaacg gcatgatgaa cctgaatcgc cagcggcatc
     1621 agcaccttgt cgccttgcgt ataatatttg cccatggtga aaacgggggc gaagaagttg
     1681 tccatattgg ccacgtttaa atcaaaactg gtgaaactca cccagggatt ggctgacacg
     1741 aaaaacatat tctcaataaa tcctttaggg aaataggcca ggttttcacc gtaacacgcc
     1801 acatcttgcg aatatatgtg tagaaactgc cggaaatcgt cgtggtattc actccagagc
     1861 gatgaaaacg tttcagtttg ctcatggaaa acggtgtaac atgggtgaac actatcccat
     1921 atcaccagct caccgtcttt cattgccata cggaattctg gatgagcatt catcaggcgg
     1981 gcaagaatgt gaataaaggc cggataaaac ttgtgcttat ttttctttac ggtttttaaa
     2041 aaggccgtaa tatccagctg aacggtctgg ttataggtac attgagcaac tgactgaaat
     2101 gcctcaaaat gttctttacg atgccattgg gatatatcaa cggtggtata tccagtgatt
     2161 tttttctcca tattcttcct ttttcaatat tattgaagca tttatcaggg ttattgtctc
     2221 atgagcggat acatatttga atgtatttag aaaaataaac aaataggggt cagtgttaca
     2281 accaattaac caattctgat gcgcgtctct cccctttgcc tggcggcagt agcgcggtgg
     2341 tcccacctga ccccatgccg aactcagaag tgaaacgccg tagcgccgat ggtagtgtgg
     2401 ggactcccca tgcgagagta gggaactgcc aggcatcaaa taaaacgaaa ggctcagtcg
     2461 aaagactggg cctttcgccc gggctaatta gggggtgtcg cccttattcg actctatagt
     2521 gaagttccta ttctctagaa agtataggaa cttctgaagt ggggtattca cgacagcagg
     2581 ctgaataata aaaaaattag aaactattat ttaaccctag aaagataatc atattgtgac
     2641 gtacgttaaa gataatcatg cgtaaaattg acgcatgtgt tttatcggtc tgtatatcga
     2701 ggtttattta ttaatttgaa tagatattaa gttttattat atttacactt acatactaat
     2761 aataaattca acaaacaatt tatttatgtt tatttattta ttaaaaaaaa acaaaaactc
     2821 aaaatttctt ctataaagta acaaaacttt taaacattct ctcttttaca aaaataaact
     2881 tattttgtac tttaaaaaca gtcatgttgt attataaaat aagtaattag cttaacttat
     2941 acataataga aacaaattat acttattagt cagtcagaaa caactttggc acatatcaat
     3001 attatgctct cgacaaataa cttttttgca ttttttgcac gatgcatttg cctttcgcct
     3061 tattttagag gggcagtaag tacagtaagt acgttttttc attactggct cttcagtact
     3121 gtcatctgat gtaccaggca cttcatttgg caaaatatta gagatattat cgcgcaaata
     3181 tctcttcaaa gtaggagctt ctaaacgctt acgcataaac gatgacgtca ggctcatgta
     3241 aaggtttctc ataaattttt tgcgactttg aaccttttct cccttgctac tgacattatg
     3301 gctgtatata ataaaagaat ttatgcaggc aatgtttatc attccgtaca ataatgccat
     3361 aggccaccta ttcgtcttcc tactgcagga accggtaggc gcgccctagc gttcataatt
     3421 gatatagttt tgtaaatgac atgacagttt tttatttttt ttttatccat aattacgaat
     3481 tgaacaactc tacacacata ttaattgcaa gaacttatgc tacataatat ggaggaaagt
     3541 ggatgcatca tcccatccaa gaagacatac gaatttattt gtggcatcgc aatcggccga
     3601 accagcaaaa gatgatcata gtagtcatat gagccgtacg tgccggatca tttcgtgcag
     3661 aaccttcaga gacgttggtc gacagattga tagaaactgt gtagttagtc cattcacaaa
     3721 gttgttccat tagggacaaa agaaaaaaac ggcttaaact agaaatttgt gtacccagta
     3781 ggaatcgcgt attcggccga tagaggtcct tccgtaagta ttcccagcgc ttagagagca
     3841 acgctcgtgc gttccaaaat ccgctaaata tcaaacggct ttcacagttt cgaaagatat
     3901 caagctcgac atggactata aggaccacga cggagactac aaggatcatg atattgatta
     3961 caaagacgat gacgataaga tggccccaaa gaagaagcgg aaggtcggta tccacggagt
     4021 cccagcagcc gacaagaagt acagcatcgg cctggacatc ggcaccaact ctgtgggctg
     4081 ggccgtgatc accgacgagt acaaggtgcc cagcaagaaa ttcaaggtgc tgggcaacac
     4141 cgaccggcac agcatcaaga agaacctgat cggagccctg ctgttcgaca gcggcgaaac
     4201 agccgaggcc acccggctga agagaaccgc cagaagaaga tacaccagac ggaagaaccg
     4261 gatctgctat ctgcaagaga tcttcagcaa cgagatggcc aaggtggacg acagcttctt
     4321 ccacagactg gaagagtcct tcctggtgga agaggataag aagcacgagc ggcaccccat
     4381 cttcggcaac atcgtggacg aggtggccta ccacgagaag taccccacca tctaccacct
     4441 gagaaagaaa ctggtggaca gcaccgacaa ggccgacctg cggctgatct atctggccct
     4501 ggcccacatg atcaagttcc ggggccactt cctgatcgag ggcgacctga accccgacaa
     4561 cagcgacgtg gacaagctgt tcatccagct ggtgcagacc tacaaccagc tgttcgagga
     4621 aaaccccatc aacgccagcg gcgtggacgc caaggccatc ctgtctgcca gactgagcaa
     4681 gagcagacgg ctggaaaatc tgatcgccca gctgcccggc gagaagaaga atggcctgtt
     4741 cggaaacctg attgccctga gcctgggcct gacccccaac ttcaagagca acttcgacct
     4801 ggccgaggat gccaaactgc agctgagcaa ggacacctac gacgacgacc tggacaacct
     4861 gctggcccag atcggcgacc agtacgccga cctgtttctg gccgccaaga acctgtccga
     4921 cgccatcctg ctgagcgaca tcctgagagt gaacaccgag atcaccaagg cccccctgag
     4981 cgcctctatg atcaagagat acgacgagca ccaccaggac ctgaccctgc tgaaagctct
     5041 cgtgcggcag cagctgcctg agaagtacaa agagattttc ttcgaccaga gcaagaacgg
     5101 ctacgccggc tacattgacg gcggagccag ccaggaagag ttctacaagt tcatcaagcc
     5161 catcctggaa aagatggacg gcaccgagga actgctcgtg aagctgaaca gagaggacct
     5221 gctgcggaag cagcggacct tcgacaacgg cagcatcccc caccagatcc acctgggaga
     5281 gctgcacgcc attctgcggc ggcaggaaga tttttaccca ttcctgaagg acaaccggga
     5341 aaagatcgag aagatcctga ccttccgcat cccctactac gtgggccctc tggccagggg
     5401 aaacagcaga ttcgcctgga tgaccagaaa gagcgaggaa accatcaccc cctggaactt
     5461 cgaggaagtg gtggacaagg gcgcttccgc ccagagcttc atcgagcgga tgaccaactt
     5521 cgataagaac ctgcccaacg agaaggtgct gcccaagcac agcctgctgt acgagtactt
     5581 caccgtgtat aacgagctga ccaaagtgaa atacgtgacc gagggaatga gaaagcccgc
     5641 cttcctgagc ggcgagcaga aaaaggccat cgtggacctg ctgttcaaga ccaaccggaa
     5701 agtgaccgtg aagcagctga aagaggacta cttcaagaaa atcgagtgct tcgactccgt
     5761 ggaaatctcc ggcgtggaag atcggttcaa cgcctccctg ggcacatacc acgatctgct
     5821 gaaaattatc aaggacaagg acttcctgga caatgaggaa aacgaggaca ttctggaaga
     5881 tatcgtgctg accctgacac tgtttgagga cagagagatg atcgaggaac ggctgaaaac
     5941 ctatgcccac ctgttcgacg acaaagtgat gaagcagctg aagcggcgga gatacaccgg
     6001 ctggggcagg ctgagccgga agctgatcaa cggcatccgg gacaagcagt ccggcaagac
     6061 aatcctggat ttcctgaagt ccgacggctt cgccaacaga aacttcatgc agctgatcca
     6121 cgacgacagc ctgaccttta aagaggacat ccagaaagcc caggtgtccg gccagggcga
     6181 tagcctgcac gagcacattg ccaatctggc cggcagcccc gccattaaga agggcatcct
     6241 gcagacagtg aaggtggtgg acgagctcgt gaaagtgatg ggccggcaca agcccgagaa
     6301 catcgtgatc gaaatggcca gagagaacca gaccacccag aagggacaga agaacagccg
     6361 cgagagaatg aagcggatcg aagagggcat caaagagctg ggcagccaga tcctgaaaga
     6421 acaccccgtg gaaaacaccc agctgcagaa cgagaagctg tacctgtact acctgcagaa
     6481 tgggcgggat atgtacgtgg accaggaact ggacatcaac cggctgtccg actacgatgt
     6541 ggaccatatc gtgcctcaga gctttctgaa ggacgactcc atcgacaaca aggtgctgac
     6601 cagaagcgac aagaaccggg gcaagagcga caacgtgccc tccgaagagg tcgtgaagaa
     6661 gatgaagaac tactggcggc agctgctgaa cgccaagctg attacccaga gaaagttcga
     6721 caatctgacc aaggccgaga gaggcggcct gagcgaactg gataaggccg gcttcatcaa
     6781 gagacagctg gtggaaaccc ggcagatcac aaagcacgtg gcacagatcc tggactcccg
     6841 gatgaacact aagtacgacg agaatgacaa gctgatccgg gaagtgaaag tgatcaccct
     6901 gaagtccaag ctggtgtccg atttccggaa ggatttccag ttttacaaag tgcgcgagat
     6961 caacaactac caccacgccc acgacgccta cctgaacgcc gtcgtgggaa ccgccctgat
     7021 caaaaagtac cctaagctgg aaagcgagtt cgtgtacggc gactacaagg tgtacgacgt
     7081 gcggaagatg atcgccaaga gcgagcagga aatcggcaag gctaccgcca agtacttctt
     7141 ctacagcaac atcatgaact ttttcaagac cgagattacc ctggccaacg gcgagatccg
     7201 gaagcggcct ctgatcgaga caaacggcga aaccggggag atcgtgtggg ataagggccg
     7261 ggattttgcc accgtgcgga aagtgctgag catgccccaa gtgaatatcg tgaaaaagac
     7321 cgaggtgcag acaggcggct tcagcaaaga gtctatcctg cccaagagga acagcgataa
     7381 gctgatcgcc agaaagaagg actgggaccc taagaagtac ggcggcttcg acagccccac
     7441 cgtggcctat tctgtgctgg tggtggccaa agtggaaaag ggcaagtcca agaaactgaa
     7501 gagtgtgaaa gagctgctgg ggatcaccat catggaaaga agcagcttcg agaagaatcc
     7561 catcgacttt ctggaagcca agggctacaa agaagtgaaa aaggacctga tcatcaagct
     7621 gcctaagtac tccctgttcg agctggaaaa cggccggaag agaatgctgg cctctgccgg
     7681 cgaactgcag aagggaaacg aactggccct gccctccaaa tatgtgaact tcctgtacct
     7741 ggccagccac tatgagaagc tgaagggctc ccccgaggat aatgagcaga aacagctgtt
     7801 tgtggaacag cacaagcact acctggacga gatcatcgag cagatcagcg agttctccaa
     7861 gagagtgatc ctggccgacg ctaatctgga caaagtgctg tccgcctaca acaagcaccg
     7921 ggataagccc atcagagagc aggccgagaa tatcatccac ctgtttaccc tgaccaatct
     7981 gggagcccct gccgccttca agtactttga caccaccatc gaccggaaga ggtacaccag
     8041 caccaaagag gtgctggacg ccaccctgat ccaccagagc atcaccggcc tgtacgagac
     8101 acggatcgac ctgtctcagc tgggaggcga caaaaggccg gcggccacga aaaaggccgg
     8161 ccaggcaaaa aagaaaaagt aattaattaa ctaaagctaa attgaacacc ctaaattatg
     8221 tgtaaaattt ctgctaagca gcggtgttgg ggtcaataaa aatgtttttt tccactctat
     8281 tcgcttcgtt tttgttgcca tttctcagtt tttgcttcgt actcatgtgt aaggattagt
     8341 gcagtgatgg gaagtagctc cgaagttttc tggaatcgtt tccggatagt aggttcggta
     8401 ttagtttccg gaatcggctc cggaattggt tccggaattg attccgggat cagaattggc
     8461 tcaaaattct catggagatt cccagagtga tttcgcttct gaaacttcgt atttaattca
     8521 agaattgatc cccattctgg agctaattcc aattctggag tcaattctga ttctgttacc
     8581 cgaacaaatt gcgattccca ggtcaatgcc cattccgggg angattctga ttccggagtt
     8641 ggaatcagct ccggaattgg aatcggtcct taaatcgggc gcgccaacgc gtattaatta
     8701 aagtttaaac actcgagaag atacattgat gagtttggac aaaccacaac tagaatgcag
     8761 tgaaaaaaat gctttatttg tgaaatttgt gatgctattg ctttatttgt aaccattata
     8821 agctgcaata aacaagttaa caacaacaat tgcattcatt ttatgtttca ggttcagggg
     8881 gaggtgtggg aggtttttta aagcaagtaa aacctctaca aatgtggtat ggctgattat
     8941 gatctagagt cgcggccgct acaggaacag gtggtggcgg ccctcggtgc gctcgtactg
     9001 ctccacgatg gtgtagtcct cgttgtggga ggtgatgtcc agcttggagt ccacgtagta
     9061 gtagccgggc agctgcacgg gcttcttggc catgtagatg gacttgaact ccaccaggta
     9121 gtggccgccg tccttcagct tcagggcctt gtggatctcg cccttcagca cgccgtcgcg
     9181 ggggtacagg cgctcggtgg aggcctccca gcccatggtc ttcttctgca ttacggggcc
     9241 gtcggagggg aagttcacgc cgatgaactt caccttgtag atgaagcagc cgtcctgcag
     9301 ggaggagtct tgggtcacgg tcaccacgcc gccgtcctcg aagttcatca cgcgctccca
     9361 cttgaagccc tcggggaagg acagcttctt gtagtcgggg atgtcggcgg ggtgcttcac
     9421 gtacaccttg gagccgtact ggaactgggg ggacaggatg tcccaggcga agggcagggg
     9481 gccgcccttg gtcaccttca gcttcacggt gttgtggccc tcgtaggggc ggccctcgcc
     9541 ctcgccctcg atctcgaact cgtggccgtt cacggtgccc tccatgcgca ccttgaagcg
     9601 catgaactcc ttgatgacgt tcttggagga gcgcaccatg gtggcgacct gtggatcccg
     9661 tcccgggccc gcggtaccgt cgactctagc ggtaccccga ttgtttagct tgttcagctg
     9721 cgcttgttta tttgcttagc tttcgcttag cgacgtgttc actttgcttg tttgaattga
     9781 attgtcgctc cgtagacgaa gcgcctctat ttatactccg gcggtcgagg gttcgaaatc
     9841 gataagcttg gatcctaatt gaattagctc taattgaatt agtctctaat tgaattagat
     9901 ccccgggcga gctcgaatta accattgtgg ctcgagctcg aagccgcggt gcgggtgcca
     9961 gggcgtgccc ttgggctccc cgggcgcgta ctccacctca cccatcagat ctcggatctg
    10021 acaatgttca gtgcagagac tcggctacgc ctcgtggact ttgaagttga ccaacaatgt
    10081 ttattcttac ctctaatagt cctctgtggc aaggtcaaga ttctgttaga agccaatgaa
    10141 gaacctggtt gttcaataac attttgttcg tctaatattt cactaccgct tgacgttggc
    10201 tgcacttcat gtacctcatc tataaacgct tcttctgtat cgctctggac gtcatcttca
    10261 cttacgtgat ctgatatttc actgtcagaa tcctcaccaa caagctcgtc atcgctttgc
    10321 agaagagcag agaggatatg ctcatcgtct aaagaactac ccattttatt atatattagt
    10381 cacgatatct ataacaagaa aatatatata taataagtta tcacgtaagt agaacatgaa
    10441 ataacaatat aattatcgta tgagttaaat cttaaaagtc acgtaaaaga taatcatgcg
    10501 tcattttgac tcacgcggtc gttatagttc aaaatcagtg acacttaccg cattgacaag
    10561 cacgcctcac gggagctcca agcggcgact gagatgtcct aaatgcacag cgacggattc
    10621 gcgctattta gaaagagaga gcaatatttc aagaatgcat gcgtcaattt tacgcagact
    10681 atctttctag ggttaaaaaa gatttgcg
//
